# Supplementary material for: POMBOX: A Fission Yeast Cloning Toolkit for Molecular and Synthetic Biology
Source: ACS Synth Biol. 2023 Nov 22;13(2):558–67. doi: 10.1021/acssynbio.3c00529 (PMC10877588; doi:10.1021/acssynbio.3c00529)
Supplement: Supplementary file 1 — sb3c00529_si_001.zip [file sb3c00529_si_001.zip › pPOM_plasmids/pPOM027_P4_tSynthGuo.gb]

LOCUS       pPOM027_P4_tSynt        2763 bp DNA     circular SYN 25-AUG-2023
DEFINITION  synthetic circular DNA.
ACCESSION   .
VERSION     .
KEYWORDS    .
SOURCE      synthetic DNA construct
  ORGANISM  synthetic DNA construct
REFERENCE   1  (bases 1 to 2763)
  AUTHORS   IOCB Prague
  TITLE     Direct Submission
  JOURNAL   Exported Aug 25, 2023 from SnapGene 7.0.1
            https://www.snapgene.com
FEATURES             Location/Qualifiers
     source          1..2763
                     /mol_type="other DNA"
                     /organism="synthetic DNA construct"
     primer_bind     328..344
                     /label=M13 fwd
                     /note="common sequencing primer, one of multiple similar 
                     variants"
     misc_feature    410..457
                     /label=tSyntGuo
     primer_bind     complement(542..558)
                     /label=M13 rev
                     /note="common sequencing primer, one of multiple similar 
                     variants"
     protein_bind    566..582
                     /label=lac operator
                     /bound_moiety="lac repressor encoded by lacI"
                     /note="The lac repressor binds to the lac operator to
                     inhibit transcription in E. coli. This inhibition can be 
                     relieved by adding lactose or 
                     isopropyl-beta-D-thiogalactopyranoside (IPTG)."
     promoter        complement(590..620)
                     /label=lac promoter
                     /note="promoter for the E. coli lac operon"
     protein_bind    635..656
                     /label=CAP binding site
                     /bound_moiety="E. coli catabolite activator protein"
                     /note="CAP binding activates transcription in the presence
                     of cAMP."
     rep_origin      complement(944..1532)
                     /direction=LEFT
                     /label=ori
                     /note="high-copy-number ColE1/pMB1/pBR322/pUC origin of 
                     replication"
     CDS             complement(1703..2563)
                     /codon_start=1
                     /gene="bla"
                     /product="beta-lactamase"
                     /label=AmpR
                     /note="confers resistance to ampicillin, carbenicillin, and
                     related antibiotics"
                     /translation="MSIQHFRVALIPFFAAFCLPVFAHPETLVKVKDAEDQLGARVGYI
                     ELDLNSGKILESFRPEERFPMMSTFKVLLCGAVLSRIDAGQEQLGRRIHYSQNDLVEYS
                     PVTEKHLTDGMTVRELCSAAITMSDNTAANLLLTTIGGPKELTAFLHNMGDHVTRLDRW
                     EPELNEAIPNDERDTTMPVAMATTLRKLLTGELLTLASRQQLIDWMEADKVAGPLLRSA
                     LPAGWFIADKSGAGERGSRGIIAALGPDGKPSRIVVIYTTGSQATMDERNRQIAEIGAS
                     LIKHW"
     promoter        complement(2564..2668)
                     /gene="bla"
                     /label=AmpR promoter
ORIGIN
        1 agacggtcac agcttgtctg taagcggatg ccgggagcag acaagcccgt cagggcgcgt
       61 cagcgggtgt tggcgggtgt cggggctggc ttaactatgc ggcatcagag cagattgtac
      121 tgagagtgca ccatatgcgg tgtgaaatac cgcacagatg cgtaaggaga aaataccgca
      181 tcaggcgcca ttcgccattc aggctgcgca actgttggga agggcgatcg gtgcgggcct
      241 cttcgctatt acgccagctg gcgaaagggg gatgtgctgc aaggcgatta agttgggtaa
      301 cgccagggtt ttcccagtca cgacgttgta aaacgacggc cagtgaattg gagatcggta
      361 cttcgcgaat gcgtcgagat ctagacatcc gtctcatcgg tctcaatcct aactcgagta
      421 tataactgtc tagaaataaa gagtatcatc tttcaaagct gtgagacctg agacgcatat
      481 gcacatcgga tgccgggacc gacgagtgca gaggcgtgca agcgagcttg gcgtaatcat
      541 ggtcatagct gtttcctgtg tgaaattgtt atccgctcac aattccacac aacatacgag
      601 ccggaagcat aaagtgtaaa gcctggggtg cctaatgagt gagctaactc acattaattg
      661 cgttgcgctc actgcccgct ttccagtcgg gaaacctgtc gtgccagctg cattaatgaa
      721 tcggccaacg cgcggggaga ggcggtttgc gtattgggcg ctcttccgct tcctcgctca
      781 ctgactcgct gcgctcggtc gttcggctgc ggcgagcggt atcagctcac tcaaaggcgg
      841 taatacggtt atccacagaa tcaggggata acgcaggaaa gaacatgtga gcaaaaggcc
      901 agcaaaaggc caggaaccgt aaaaaggccg cgttgctggc gtttttccat aggctccgcc
      961 cccctgacga gcatcacaaa aatcgacgct caagtcagag gtggcgaaac ccgacaggac
     1021 tataaagata ccaggcgttt ccccctggaa gctccctcgt gcgctctcct gttccgaccc
     1081 tgccgcttac cggatacctg tccgcctttc tcccttcggg aagcgtggcg ctttctcata
     1141 gctcacgctg taggtatctc agttcggtgt aggtcgttcg ctccaagctg ggctgtgtgc
     1201 acgaaccccc cgttcagccc gaccgctgcg ccttatccgg taactatcgt cttgagtcca
     1261 acccggtaag acacgactta tcgccactgg cagcagccac tggtaacagg attagcagag
     1321 cgaggtatgt aggcggtgct acagagttct tgaagtggtg gcctaactac ggctacacta
     1381 gaagaacagt atttggtatc tgcgctctgc tgaagccagt taccttcgga aaaagagttg
     1441 gtagctcttg atccggcaaa caaaccaccg ctggtagcgg tggttttttt gtttgcaagc
     1501 agcagattac gcgcagaaaa aaaggatctc aagaagatcc tttgatcttt tctacggggt
     1561 ctgacgctca gtggaacgaa aactcacgtt aagggatttt ggtcatgaga ttatcaaaaa
     1621 ggatcttcac ctagatcctt ttaaattaaa aatgaagttt taaatcaatc taaagtatat
     1681 atgagtaaac ttggtctgac agttaccaat gcttaatcag tgaggcacct atctcagcga
     1741 tctgtctatt tcgttcatcc atagttgcct gactccccgt cgtgtagata actacgatac
     1801 gggagggctt accatctggc cccagtgctg caatgatacc gcgagatcca cgctcaccgg
     1861 ctccagattt atcagcaata aaccagccag ccggaagggc cgagcgcaga agtggtcctg
     1921 caactttatc cgcctccatc cagtctatta attgttgccg ggaagctaga gtaagtagtt
     1981 cgccagttaa tagtttgcgc aacgttgttg ccattgctac aggcatcgtg gtgtcacgct
     2041 cgtcgtttgg tatggcttca ttcagctccg gttcccaacg atcaaggcga gttacatgat
     2101 cccccatgtt gtgcaaaaaa gcggttagct ccttcggtcc tccgatcgtt gtcagaagta
     2161 agttggccgc agtgttatca ctcatggtta tggcagcact gcataattct cttactgtca
     2221 tgccatccgt aagatgcttt tctgtgactg gtgagtactc aaccaagtca ttctgagaat
     2281 agtgtatgcg gcgaccgagt tgctcttgcc cggcgtcaat acgggataat accgcgccac
     2341 atagcagaac tttaaaagtg ctcatcattg gaaaacgttc ttcggggcga aaactctcaa
     2401 ggatcttacc gctgttgaga tccagttcga tgtaacccac tcgtgcaccc aactgatctt
     2461 cagcatcttt tactttcacc agcgtttctg ggtgagcaaa aacaggaagg caaaatgccg
     2521 caaaaaaggg aataagggcg acacggaaat gttgaatact catactcttc ctttttcaat
     2581 attattgaag catttatcag ggttattgtc tcatgagcgg atacatattt gaatgtattt
     2641 agaaaaataa acaaataggg gttccgcgca catttccccg aaaagtgcca cctgacgtct
     2701 aagaaaccat tattatcatg acattaacct ataaaaatag gcgtatcacg aggccctttc
     2761 gtc
//
