# Supplementary material for: POMBOX: A Fission Yeast Cloning Toolkit for Molecular and Synthetic Biology
Source: ACS Synth Biol. 2023 Nov 22;13(2):558–67. doi: 10.1021/acssynbio.3c00529 (PMC10877588; doi:10.1021/acssynbio.3c00529)
Supplement: Supplementary file 1 — sb3c00529_si_001.zip [file sb3c00529_si_001.zip › pPOM_plasmids/pPOM028_P4_tSynth3.gb]

LOCUS       pPOM028_P4_tSynt        2793 bp DNA     circular SYN 25-AUG-2023
DEFINITION  synthetic circular DNA.
ACCESSION   .
VERSION     .
KEYWORDS    .
SOURCE      synthetic DNA construct
  ORGANISM  synthetic DNA construct
REFERENCE   1  (bases 1 to 2793)
  AUTHORS   IOCB Prague
  TITLE     Direct Submission
  JOURNAL   Exported Aug 25, 2023 from SnapGene 7.0.1
            https://www.snapgene.com
FEATURES             Location/Qualifiers
     source          1..2793
                     /mol_type="other DNA"
                     /organism="synthetic DNA construct"
     primer_bind     328..344
                     /label=M13 fwd
                     /note="common sequencing primer, one of multiple similar 
                     variants"
     misc_feature    410..487
                     /label=tSynth3
     primer_bind     complement(572..588)
                     /label=M13 rev
                     /note="common sequencing primer, one of multiple similar 
                     variants"
     protein_bind    596..612
                     /label=lac operator
                     /bound_moiety="lac repressor encoded by lacI"
                     /note="The lac repressor binds to the lac operator to
                     inhibit transcription in E. coli. This inhibition can be 
                     relieved by adding lactose or 
                     isopropyl-beta-D-thiogalactopyranoside (IPTG)."
     promoter        complement(620..650)
                     /label=lac promoter
                     /note="promoter for the E. coli lac operon"
     protein_bind    665..686
                     /label=CAP binding site
                     /bound_moiety="E. coli catabolite activator protein"
                     /note="CAP binding activates transcription in the presence
                     of cAMP."
     rep_origin      complement(974..1562)
                     /direction=LEFT
                     /label=ori
                     /note="high-copy-number ColE1/pMB1/pBR322/pUC origin of 
                     replication"
     CDS             complement(1733..2593)
                     /codon_start=1
                     /gene="bla"
                     /product="beta-lactamase"
                     /label=AmpR
                     /note="confers resistance to ampicillin, carbenicillin, and
                     related antibiotics"
                     /translation="MSIQHFRVALIPFFAAFCLPVFAHPETLVKVKDAEDQLGARVGYI
                     ELDLNSGKILESFRPEERFPMMSTFKVLLCGAVLSRIDAGQEQLGRRIHYSQNDLVEYS
                     PVTEKHLTDGMTVRELCSAAITMSDNTAANLLLTTIGGPKELTAFLHNMGDHVTRLDRW
                     EPELNEAIPNDERDTTMPVAMATTLRKLLTGELLTLASRQQLIDWMEADKVAGPLLRSA
                     LPAGWFIADKSGAGERGSRGIIAALGPDGKPSRIVVIYTTGSQATMDERNRQIAEIGAS
                     LIKHW"
     promoter        complement(2594..2698)
                     /gene="bla"
                     /label=AmpR promoter
ORIGIN
        1 agacggtcac agcttgtctg taagcggatg ccgggagcag acaagcccgt cagggcgcgt
       61 cagcgggtgt tggcgggtgt cggggctggc ttaactatgc ggcatcagag cagattgtac
      121 tgagagtgca ccatatgcgg tgtgaaatac cgcacagatg cgtaaggaga aaataccgca
      181 tcaggcgcca ttcgccattc aggctgcgca actgttggga agggcgatcg gtgcgggcct
      241 cttcgctatt acgccagctg gcgaaagggg gatgtgctgc aaggcgatta agttgggtaa
      301 cgccagggtt ttcccagtca cgacgttgta aaacgacggc cagtgaattg gagatcggta
      361 cttcgcgaat gcgtcgagat ctagacatcc gtctcatcgg tctcaatcct aactcgagta
      421 tatatatata tatatatata tatatatata tataactgtc tagaaataaa gagtatcatc
      481 tttcaaagct gtgagacctg agacgcatat gcacatcgga tgccgggacc gacgagtgca
      541 gaggcgtgca agcgagcttg gcgtaatcat ggtcatagct gtttcctgtg tgaaattgtt
      601 atccgctcac aattccacac aacatacgag ccggaagcat aaagtgtaaa gcctggggtg
      661 cctaatgagt gagctaactc acattaattg cgttgcgctc actgcccgct ttccagtcgg
      721 gaaacctgtc gtgccagctg cattaatgaa tcggccaacg cgcggggaga ggcggtttgc
      781 gtattgggcg ctcttccgct tcctcgctca ctgactcgct gcgctcggtc gttcggctgc
      841 ggcgagcggt atcagctcac tcaaaggcgg taatacggtt atccacagaa tcaggggata
      901 acgcaggaaa gaacatgtga gcaaaaggcc agcaaaaggc caggaaccgt aaaaaggccg
      961 cgttgctggc gtttttccat aggctccgcc cccctgacga gcatcacaaa aatcgacgct
     1021 caagtcagag gtggcgaaac ccgacaggac tataaagata ccaggcgttt ccccctggaa
     1081 gctccctcgt gcgctctcct gttccgaccc tgccgcttac cggatacctg tccgcctttc
     1141 tcccttcggg aagcgtggcg ctttctcata gctcacgctg taggtatctc agttcggtgt
     1201 aggtcgttcg ctccaagctg ggctgtgtgc acgaaccccc cgttcagccc gaccgctgcg
     1261 ccttatccgg taactatcgt cttgagtcca acccggtaag acacgactta tcgccactgg
     1321 cagcagccac tggtaacagg attagcagag cgaggtatgt aggcggtgct acagagttct
     1381 tgaagtggtg gcctaactac ggctacacta gaagaacagt atttggtatc tgcgctctgc
     1441 tgaagccagt taccttcgga aaaagagttg gtagctcttg atccggcaaa caaaccaccg
     1501 ctggtagcgg tggttttttt gtttgcaagc agcagattac gcgcagaaaa aaaggatctc
     1561 aagaagatcc tttgatcttt tctacggggt ctgacgctca gtggaacgaa aactcacgtt
     1621 aagggatttt ggtcatgaga ttatcaaaaa ggatcttcac ctagatcctt ttaaattaaa
     1681 aatgaagttt taaatcaatc taaagtatat atgagtaaac ttggtctgac agttaccaat
     1741 gcttaatcag tgaggcacct atctcagcga tctgtctatt tcgttcatcc atagttgcct
     1801 gactccccgt cgtgtagata actacgatac gggagggctt accatctggc cccagtgctg
     1861 caatgatacc gcgagatcca cgctcaccgg ctccagattt atcagcaata aaccagccag
     1921 ccggaagggc cgagcgcaga agtggtcctg caactttatc cgcctccatc cagtctatta
     1981 attgttgccg ggaagctaga gtaagtagtt cgccagttaa tagtttgcgc aacgttgttg
     2041 ccattgctac aggcatcgtg gtgtcacgct cgtcgtttgg tatggcttca ttcagctccg
     2101 gttcccaacg atcaaggcga gttacatgat cccccatgtt gtgcaaaaaa gcggttagct
     2161 ccttcggtcc tccgatcgtt gtcagaagta agttggccgc agtgttatca ctcatggtta
     2221 tggcagcact gcataattct cttactgtca tgccatccgt aagatgcttt tctgtgactg
     2281 gtgagtactc aaccaagtca ttctgagaat agtgtatgcg gcgaccgagt tgctcttgcc
     2341 cggcgtcaat acgggataat accgcgccac atagcagaac tttaaaagtg ctcatcattg
     2401 gaaaacgttc ttcggggcga aaactctcaa ggatcttacc gctgttgaga tccagttcga
     2461 tgtaacccac tcgtgcaccc aactgatctt cagcatcttt tactttcacc agcgtttctg
     2521 ggtgagcaaa aacaggaagg caaaatgccg caaaaaaggg aataagggcg acacggaaat
     2581 gttgaatact catactcttc ctttttcaat attattgaag catttatcag ggttattgtc
     2641 tcatgagcgg atacatattt gaatgtattt agaaaaataa acaaataggg gttccgcgca
     2701 catttccccg aaaagtgcca cctgacgtct aagaaaccat tattatcatg acattaacct
     2761 ataaaaatag gcgtatcacg aggccctttc gtc
//
