# Supplementary material for: POMBOX: A Fission Yeast Cloning Toolkit for Molecular and Synthetic Biology
Source: ACS Synth Biol. 2023 Nov 22;13(2):558–67. doi: 10.1021/acssynbio.3c00529 (PMC10877588; doi:10.1021/acssynbio.3c00529)
Supplement: Supplementary file 1 — sb3c00529_si_001.zip [file sb3c00529_si_001.zip › pPOM_plasmids/pPOM029_P4_tSynth25.gb]

LOCUS       pPOM029_P4_tSynt        2789 bp DNA     circular SYN 25-AUG-2023
DEFINITION  synthetic circular DNA.
ACCESSION   .
VERSION     .
KEYWORDS    .
SOURCE      synthetic DNA construct
  ORGANISM  synthetic DNA construct
REFERENCE   1  (bases 1 to 2789)
  AUTHORS   IOCB Prague
  TITLE     Direct Submission
  JOURNAL   Exported Aug 25, 2023 from SnapGene 7.0.1
            https://www.snapgene.com
FEATURES             Location/Qualifiers
     source          1..2789
                     /mol_type="other DNA"
                     /organism="synthetic DNA construct"
     primer_bind     328..344
                     /label=M13 fwd
                     /note="common sequencing primer, one of multiple similar 
                     variants"
     misc_feature    410..483
                     /label=tSynth25
     primer_bind     complement(568..584)
                     /label=M13 rev
                     /note="common sequencing primer, one of multiple similar 
                     variants"
     protein_bind    592..608
                     /label=lac operator
                     /bound_moiety="lac repressor encoded by lacI"
                     /note="The lac repressor binds to the lac operator to
                     inhibit transcription in E. coli. This inhibition can be 
                     relieved by adding lactose or 
                     isopropyl-beta-D-thiogalactopyranoside (IPTG)."
     promoter        complement(616..646)
                     /label=lac promoter
                     /note="promoter for the E. coli lac operon"
     protein_bind    661..682
                     /label=CAP binding site
                     /bound_moiety="E. coli catabolite activator protein"
                     /note="CAP binding activates transcription in the presence
                     of cAMP."
     rep_origin      complement(970..1558)
                     /direction=LEFT
                     /label=ori
                     /note="high-copy-number ColE1/pMB1/pBR322/pUC origin of 
                     replication"
     CDS             complement(1729..2589)
                     /codon_start=1
                     /gene="bla"
                     /product="beta-lactamase"
                     /label=AmpR
                     /note="confers resistance to ampicillin, carbenicillin, and
                     related antibiotics"
                     /translation="MSIQHFRVALIPFFAAFCLPVFAHPETLVKVKDAEDQLGARVGYI
                     ELDLNSGKILESFRPEERFPMMSTFKVLLCGAVLSRIDAGQEQLGRRIHYSQNDLVEYS
                     PVTEKHLTDGMTVRELCSAAITMSDNTAANLLLTTIGGPKELTAFLHNMGDHVTRLDRW
                     EPELNEAIPNDERDTTMPVAMATTLRKLLTGELLTLASRQQLIDWMEADKVAGPLLRSA
                     LPAGWFIADKSGAGERGSRGIIAALGPDGKPSRIVVIYTTGSQATMDERNRQIAEIGAS
                     LIKHW"
     promoter        complement(2590..2694)
                     /gene="bla"
                     /label=AmpR promoter
ORIGIN
        1 agacggtcac agcttgtctg taagcggatg ccgggagcag acaagcccgt cagggcgcgt
       61 cagcgggtgt tggcgggtgt cggggctggc ttaactatgc ggcatcagag cagattgtac
      121 tgagagtgca ccatatgcgg tgtgaaatac cgcacagatg cgtaaggaga aaataccgca
      181 tcaggcgcca ttcgccattc aggctgcgca actgttggga agggcgatcg gtgcgggcct
      241 cttcgctatt acgccagctg gcgaaagggg gatgtgctgc aaggcgatta agttgggtaa
      301 cgccagggtt ttcccagtca cgacgttgta aaacgacggc cagtgaattg gagatcggta
      361 cttcgcgaat gcgtcgagat ctagacatcc gtctcatcgg tctcaatcct aactcgagtt
      421 tttttttata tatatatata tatatatata actgtctaga aataaagagt atcatctttc
      481 aaagctgtga gacctgagac gcatatgcac atcggatgcc gggaccgacg agtgcagagg
      541 cgtgcaagcg agcttggcgt aatcatggtc atagctgttt cctgtgtgaa attgttatcc
      601 gctcacaatt ccacacaaca tacgagccgg aagcataaag tgtaaagcct ggggtgccta
      661 atgagtgagc taactcacat taattgcgtt gcgctcactg cccgctttcc agtcgggaaa
      721 cctgtcgtgc cagctgcatt aatgaatcgg ccaacgcgcg gggagaggcg gtttgcgtat
      781 tgggcgctct tccgcttcct cgctcactga ctcgctgcgc tcggtcgttc ggctgcggcg
      841 agcggtatca gctcactcaa aggcggtaat acggttatcc acagaatcag gggataacgc
      901 aggaaagaac atgtgagcaa aaggccagca aaaggccagg aaccgtaaaa aggccgcgtt
      961 gctggcgttt ttccataggc tccgcccccc tgacgagcat cacaaaaatc gacgctcaag
     1021 tcagaggtgg cgaaacccga caggactata aagataccag gcgtttcccc ctggaagctc
     1081 cctcgtgcgc tctcctgttc cgaccctgcc gcttaccgga tacctgtccg cctttctccc
     1141 ttcgggaagc gtggcgcttt ctcatagctc acgctgtagg tatctcagtt cggtgtaggt
     1201 cgttcgctcc aagctgggct gtgtgcacga accccccgtt cagcccgacc gctgcgcctt
     1261 atccggtaac tatcgtcttg agtccaaccc ggtaagacac gacttatcgc cactggcagc
     1321 agccactggt aacaggatta gcagagcgag gtatgtaggc ggtgctacag agttcttgaa
     1381 gtggtggcct aactacggct acactagaag aacagtattt ggtatctgcg ctctgctgaa
     1441 gccagttacc ttcggaaaaa gagttggtag ctcttgatcc ggcaaacaaa ccaccgctgg
     1501 tagcggtggt ttttttgttt gcaagcagca gattacgcgc agaaaaaaag gatctcaaga
     1561 agatcctttg atcttttcta cggggtctga cgctcagtgg aacgaaaact cacgttaagg
     1621 gattttggtc atgagattat caaaaaggat cttcacctag atccttttaa attaaaaatg
     1681 aagttttaaa tcaatctaaa gtatatatga gtaaacttgg tctgacagtt accaatgctt
     1741 aatcagtgag gcacctatct cagcgatctg tctatttcgt tcatccatag ttgcctgact
     1801 ccccgtcgtg tagataacta cgatacggga gggcttacca tctggcccca gtgctgcaat
     1861 gataccgcga gatccacgct caccggctcc agatttatca gcaataaacc agccagccgg
     1921 aagggccgag cgcagaagtg gtcctgcaac tttatccgcc tccatccagt ctattaattg
     1981 ttgccgggaa gctagagtaa gtagttcgcc agttaatagt ttgcgcaacg ttgttgccat
     2041 tgctacaggc atcgtggtgt cacgctcgtc gtttggtatg gcttcattca gctccggttc
     2101 ccaacgatca aggcgagtta catgatcccc catgttgtgc aaaaaagcgg ttagctcctt
     2161 cggtcctccg atcgttgtca gaagtaagtt ggccgcagtg ttatcactca tggttatggc
     2221 agcactgcat aattctctta ctgtcatgcc atccgtaaga tgcttttctg tgactggtga
     2281 gtactcaacc aagtcattct gagaatagtg tatgcggcga ccgagttgct cttgcccggc
     2341 gtcaatacgg gataataccg cgccacatag cagaacttta aaagtgctca tcattggaaa
     2401 acgttcttcg gggcgaaaac tctcaaggat cttaccgctg ttgagatcca gttcgatgta
     2461 acccactcgt gcacccaact gatcttcagc atcttttact ttcaccagcg tttctgggtg
     2521 agcaaaaaca ggaaggcaaa atgccgcaaa aaagggaata agggcgacac ggaaatgttg
     2581 aatactcata ctcttccttt ttcaatatta ttgaagcatt tatcagggtt attgtctcat
     2641 gagcggatac atatttgaat gtatttagaa aaataaacaa ataggggttc cgcgcacatt
     2701 tccccgaaaa gtgccacctg acgtctaaga aaccattatt atcatgacat taacctataa
     2761 aaataggcgt atcacgaggc cctttcgtc
//
