# Supplementary material for: POMBOX: A Fission Yeast Cloning Toolkit for Molecular and Synthetic Biology
Source: ACS Synth Biol. 2023 Nov 22;13(2):558–67. doi: 10.1021/acssynbio.3c00529 (PMC10877588; doi:10.1021/acssynbio.3c00529)
Supplement: Supplementary file 1 — sb3c00529_si_001.zip [file sb3c00529_si_001.zip › pPOM_plasmids/pPOM030_P4_tSynth27.gb]

LOCUS       pPOM030_P4_tSynt        2790 bp DNA     circular SYN 25-AUG-2023
DEFINITION  synthetic circular DNA.
ACCESSION   .
VERSION     .
KEYWORDS    .
SOURCE      synthetic DNA construct
  ORGANISM  synthetic DNA construct
REFERENCE   1  (bases 1 to 2790)
  AUTHORS   IOCB Prague
  TITLE     Direct Submission
  JOURNAL   Exported Aug 25, 2023 from SnapGene 7.0.1
            https://www.snapgene.com
FEATURES             Location/Qualifiers
     source          1..2790
                     /mol_type="other DNA"
                     /organism="synthetic DNA construct"
     primer_bind     328..344
                     /label=M13 fwd
                     /note="common sequencing primer, one of multiple similar 
                     variants"
     misc_feature    410..484
                     /label=tSynth27
     primer_bind     complement(569..585)
                     /label=M13 rev
                     /note="common sequencing primer, one of multiple similar 
                     variants"
     protein_bind    593..609
                     /label=lac operator
                     /bound_moiety="lac repressor encoded by lacI"
                     /note="The lac repressor binds to the lac operator to
                     inhibit transcription in E. coli. This inhibition can be 
                     relieved by adding lactose or 
                     isopropyl-beta-D-thiogalactopyranoside (IPTG)."
     promoter        complement(617..647)
                     /label=lac promoter
                     /note="promoter for the E. coli lac operon"
     protein_bind    662..683
                     /label=CAP binding site
                     /bound_moiety="E. coli catabolite activator protein"
                     /note="CAP binding activates transcription in the presence
                     of cAMP."
     rep_origin      complement(971..1559)
                     /direction=LEFT
                     /label=ori
                     /note="high-copy-number ColE1/pMB1/pBR322/pUC origin of 
                     replication"
     CDS             complement(1730..2590)
                     /codon_start=1
                     /gene="bla"
                     /product="beta-lactamase"
                     /label=AmpR
                     /note="confers resistance to ampicillin, carbenicillin, and
                     related antibiotics"
                     /translation="MSIQHFRVALIPFFAAFCLPVFAHPETLVKVKDAEDQLGARVGYI
                     ELDLNSGKILESFRPEERFPMMSTFKVLLCGAVLSRIDAGQEQLGRRIHYSQNDLVEYS
                     PVTEKHLTDGMTVRELCSAAITMSDNTAANLLLTTIGGPKELTAFLHNMGDHVTRLDRW
                     EPELNEAIPNDERDTTMPVAMATTLRKLLTGELLTLASRQQLIDWMEADKVAGPLLRSA
                     LPAGWFIADKSGAGERGSRGIIAALGPDGKPSRIVVIYTTGSQATMDERNRQIAEIGAS
                     LIKHW"
     promoter        complement(2591..2695)
                     /gene="bla"
                     /label=AmpR promoter
ORIGIN
        1 agacggtcac agcttgtctg taagcggatg ccgggagcag acaagcccgt cagggcgcgt
       61 cagcgggtgt tggcgggtgt cggggctggc ttaactatgc ggcatcagag cagattgtac
      121 tgagagtgca ccatatgcgg tgtgaaatac cgcacagatg cgtaaggaga aaataccgca
      181 tcaggcgcca ttcgccattc aggctgcgca actgttggga agggcgatcg gtgcgggcct
      241 cttcgctatt acgccagctg gcgaaagggg gatgtgctgc aaggcgatta agttgggtaa
      301 cgccagggtt ttcccagtca cgacgttgta aaacgacggc cagtgaattg gagatcggta
      361 cttcgcgaat gcgtcgagat ctagacatcc gtctcatcgg tctcaatcct aactcgagtg
      421 ggtggtatat atatatatat atatatatat aactgtctag aaataaagag tatcatcttt
      481 caaagctgtg agacctgaga cgcatatgca catcggatgc cgggaccgac gagtgcagag
      541 gcgtgcaagc gagcttggcg taatcatggt catagctgtt tcctgtgtga aattgttatc
      601 cgctcacaat tccacacaac atacgagccg gaagcataaa gtgtaaagcc tggggtgcct
      661 aatgagtgag ctaactcaca ttaattgcgt tgcgctcact gcccgctttc cagtcgggaa
      721 acctgtcgtg ccagctgcat taatgaatcg gccaacgcgc ggggagaggc ggtttgcgta
      781 ttgggcgctc ttccgcttcc tcgctcactg actcgctgcg ctcggtcgtt cggctgcggc
      841 gagcggtatc agctcactca aaggcggtaa tacggttatc cacagaatca ggggataacg
      901 caggaaagaa catgtgagca aaaggccagc aaaaggccag gaaccgtaaa aaggccgcgt
      961 tgctggcgtt tttccatagg ctccgccccc ctgacgagca tcacaaaaat cgacgctcaa
     1021 gtcagaggtg gcgaaacccg acaggactat aaagatacca ggcgtttccc cctggaagct
     1081 ccctcgtgcg ctctcctgtt ccgaccctgc cgcttaccgg atacctgtcc gcctttctcc
     1141 cttcgggaag cgtggcgctt tctcatagct cacgctgtag gtatctcagt tcggtgtagg
     1201 tcgttcgctc caagctgggc tgtgtgcacg aaccccccgt tcagcccgac cgctgcgcct
     1261 tatccggtaa ctatcgtctt gagtccaacc cggtaagaca cgacttatcg ccactggcag
     1321 cagccactgg taacaggatt agcagagcga ggtatgtagg cggtgctaca gagttcttga
     1381 agtggtggcc taactacggc tacactagaa gaacagtatt tggtatctgc gctctgctga
     1441 agccagttac cttcggaaaa agagttggta gctcttgatc cggcaaacaa accaccgctg
     1501 gtagcggtgg tttttttgtt tgcaagcagc agattacgcg cagaaaaaaa ggatctcaag
     1561 aagatccttt gatcttttct acggggtctg acgctcagtg gaacgaaaac tcacgttaag
     1621 ggattttggt catgagatta tcaaaaagga tcttcaccta gatcctttta aattaaaaat
     1681 gaagttttaa atcaatctaa agtatatatg agtaaacttg gtctgacagt taccaatgct
     1741 taatcagtga ggcacctatc tcagcgatct gtctatttcg ttcatccata gttgcctgac
     1801 tccccgtcgt gtagataact acgatacggg agggcttacc atctggcccc agtgctgcaa
     1861 tgataccgcg agatccacgc tcaccggctc cagatttatc agcaataaac cagccagccg
     1921 gaagggccga gcgcagaagt ggtcctgcaa ctttatccgc ctccatccag tctattaatt
     1981 gttgccggga agctagagta agtagttcgc cagttaatag tttgcgcaac gttgttgcca
     2041 ttgctacagg catcgtggtg tcacgctcgt cgtttggtat ggcttcattc agctccggtt
     2101 cccaacgatc aaggcgagtt acatgatccc ccatgttgtg caaaaaagcg gttagctcct
     2161 tcggtcctcc gatcgttgtc agaagtaagt tggccgcagt gttatcactc atggttatgg
     2221 cagcactgca taattctctt actgtcatgc catccgtaag atgcttttct gtgactggtg
     2281 agtactcaac caagtcattc tgagaatagt gtatgcggcg accgagttgc tcttgcccgg
     2341 cgtcaatacg ggataatacc gcgccacata gcagaacttt aaaagtgctc atcattggaa
     2401 aacgttcttc ggggcgaaaa ctctcaagga tcttaccgct gttgagatcc agttcgatgt
     2461 aacccactcg tgcacccaac tgatcttcag catcttttac tttcaccagc gtttctgggt
     2521 gagcaaaaac aggaaggcaa aatgccgcaa aaaagggaat aagggcgaca cggaaatgtt
     2581 gaatactcat actcttcctt tttcaatatt attgaagcat ttatcagggt tattgtctca
     2641 tgagcggata catatttgaa tgtatttaga aaaataaaca aataggggtt ccgcgcacat
     2701 ttccccgaaa agtgccacct gacgtctaag aaaccattat tatcatgaca ttaacctata
     2761 aaaataggcg tatcacgagg ccctttcgtc
//
