# Supplementary material for: POMBOX: A Fission Yeast Cloning Toolkit for Molecular and Synthetic Biology
Source: ACS Synth Biol. 2023 Nov 22;13(2):558–67. doi: 10.1021/acssynbio.3c00529 (PMC10877588; doi:10.1021/acssynbio.3c00529)
Supplement: Supplementary file 1 — sb3c00529_si_001.zip [file sb3c00529_si_001.zip › pPOM_plasmids/pPOM031_P4_tSynth29.gb]

LOCUS       pPOM031_P4_tSynt        2793 bp DNA     circular SYN 25-AUG-2023
DEFINITION  synthetic circular DNA.
ACCESSION   .
VERSION     .
KEYWORDS    .
SOURCE      synthetic DNA construct
  ORGANISM  synthetic DNA construct
REFERENCE   1  (bases 1 to 2793)
  AUTHORS   IOCB Prague
  TITLE     Direct Submission
  JOURNAL   Exported Aug 25, 2023 from SnapGene 7.0.1
            https://www.snapgene.com
FEATURES             Location/Qualifiers
     source          1..2793
                     /mol_type="other DNA"
                     /organism="synthetic DNA construct"
     primer_bind     328..344
                     /label=M13 fwd
                     /note="common sequencing primer, one of multiple similar 
                     variants"
     misc_feature    410..487
                     /label=tSynth29
     primer_bind     complement(572..588)
                     /label=M13 rev
                     /note="common sequencing primer, one of multiple similar 
                     variants"
     protein_bind    596..612
                     /label=lac operator
                     /bound_moiety="lac repressor encoded by lacI"
                     /note="The lac repressor binds to the lac operator to
                     inhibit transcription in E. coli. This inhibition can be 
                     relieved by adding lactose or 
                     isopropyl-beta-D-thiogalactopyranoside (IPTG)."
     promoter        complement(620..650)
                     /label=lac promoter
                     /note="promoter for the E. coli lac operon"
     protein_bind    665..686
                     /label=CAP binding site
                     /bound_moiety="E. coli catabolite activator protein"
                     /note="CAP binding activates transcription in the presence
                     of cAMP."
     rep_origin      complement(974..1562)
                     /direction=LEFT
                     /label=ori
                     /note="high-copy-number ColE1/pMB1/pBR322/pUC origin of 
                     replication"
     CDS             complement(1733..2593)
                     /codon_start=1
                     /gene="bla"
                     /product="beta-lactamase"
                     /label=AmpR
                     /note="confers resistance to ampicillin, carbenicillin, and
                     related antibiotics"
                     /translation="MSIQHFRVALIPFFAAFCLPVFAHPETLVKVKDAEDQLGARVGYI
                     ELDLNSGKILESFRPEERFPMMSTFKVLLCGAVLSRIDAGQEQLGRRIHYSQNDLVEYS
                     PVTEKHLTDGMTVRELCSAAITMSDNTAANLLLTTIGGPKELTAFLHNMGDHVTRLDRW
                     EPELNEAIPNDERDTTMPVAMATTLRKLLTGELLTLASRQQLIDWMEADKVAGPLLRSA
                     LPAGWFIADKSGAGERGSRGIIAALGPDGKPSRIVVIYTTGSQATMDERNRQIAEIGAS
                     LIKHW"
     promoter        complement(2594..2698)
                     /gene="bla"
                     /label=AmpR promoter
ORIGIN
        1 agacggtcac agcttgtctg taagcggatg ccgggagcag acaagcccgt cagggcgcgt
       61 cagcgggtgt tggcgggtgt cggggctggc ttaactatgc ggcatcagag cagattgtac
      121 tgagagtgca ccatatgcgg tgtgaaatac cgcacagatg cgtaaggaga aaataccgca
      181 tcaggcgcca ttcgccattc aggctgcgca actgttggga agggcgatcg gtgcgggcct
      241 cttcgctatt acgccagctg gcgaaagggg gatgtgctgc aaggcgatta agttgggtaa
      301 cgccagggtt ttcccagtca cgacgttgta aaacgacggc cagtgaattg gagatcggta
      361 cttcgcgaat gcgtcgagat ctagacatcc gtctcatcgg tctcaatcct aactcgagtg
      421 ggtggtatgt tatatatata tatatatata tataactgtc tagaaataaa gagtatcatc
      481 tttcaaagct gtgagacctg agacgcatat gcacatcgga tgccgggacc gacgagtgca
      541 gaggcgtgca agcgagcttg gcgtaatcat ggtcatagct gtttcctgtg tgaaattgtt
      601 atccgctcac aattccacac aacatacgag ccggaagcat aaagtgtaaa gcctggggtg
      661 cctaatgagt gagctaactc acattaattg cgttgcgctc actgcccgct ttccagtcgg
      721 gaaacctgtc gtgccagctg cattaatgaa tcggccaacg cgcggggaga ggcggtttgc
      781 gtattgggcg ctcttccgct tcctcgctca ctgactcgct gcgctcggtc gttcggctgc
      841 ggcgagcggt atcagctcac tcaaaggcgg taatacggtt atccacagaa tcaggggata
      901 acgcaggaaa gaacatgtga gcaaaaggcc agcaaaaggc caggaaccgt aaaaaggccg
      961 cgttgctggc gtttttccat aggctccgcc cccctgacga gcatcacaaa aatcgacgct
     1021 caagtcagag gtggcgaaac ccgacaggac tataaagata ccaggcgttt ccccctggaa
     1081 gctccctcgt gcgctctcct gttccgaccc tgccgcttac cggatacctg tccgcctttc
     1141 tcccttcggg aagcgtggcg ctttctcata gctcacgctg taggtatctc agttcggtgt
     1201 aggtcgttcg ctccaagctg ggctgtgtgc acgaaccccc cgttcagccc gaccgctgcg
     1261 ccttatccgg taactatcgt cttgagtcca acccggtaag acacgactta tcgccactgg
     1321 cagcagccac tggtaacagg attagcagag cgaggtatgt aggcggtgct acagagttct
     1381 tgaagtggtg gcctaactac ggctacacta gaagaacagt atttggtatc tgcgctctgc
     1441 tgaagccagt taccttcgga aaaagagttg gtagctcttg atccggcaaa caaaccaccg
     1501 ctggtagcgg tggttttttt gtttgcaagc agcagattac gcgcagaaaa aaaggatctc
     1561 aagaagatcc tttgatcttt tctacggggt ctgacgctca gtggaacgaa aactcacgtt
     1621 aagggatttt ggtcatgaga ttatcaaaaa ggatcttcac ctagatcctt ttaaattaaa
     1681 aatgaagttt taaatcaatc taaagtatat atgagtaaac ttggtctgac agttaccaat
     1741 gcttaatcag tgaggcacct atctcagcga tctgtctatt tcgttcatcc atagttgcct
     1801 gactccccgt cgtgtagata actacgatac gggagggctt accatctggc cccagtgctg
     1861 caatgatacc gcgagatcca cgctcaccgg ctccagattt atcagcaata aaccagccag
     1921 ccggaagggc cgagcgcaga agtggtcctg caactttatc cgcctccatc cagtctatta
     1981 attgttgccg ggaagctaga gtaagtagtt cgccagttaa tagtttgcgc aacgttgttg
     2041 ccattgctac aggcatcgtg gtgtcacgct cgtcgtttgg tatggcttca ttcagctccg
     2101 gttcccaacg atcaaggcga gttacatgat cccccatgtt gtgcaaaaaa gcggttagct
     2161 ccttcggtcc tccgatcgtt gtcagaagta agttggccgc agtgttatca ctcatggtta
     2221 tggcagcact gcataattct cttactgtca tgccatccgt aagatgcttt tctgtgactg
     2281 gtgagtactc aaccaagtca ttctgagaat agtgtatgcg gcgaccgagt tgctcttgcc
     2341 cggcgtcaat acgggataat accgcgccac atagcagaac tttaaaagtg ctcatcattg
     2401 gaaaacgttc ttcggggcga aaactctcaa ggatcttacc gctgttgaga tccagttcga
     2461 tgtaacccac tcgtgcaccc aactgatctt cagcatcttt tactttcacc agcgtttctg
     2521 ggtgagcaaa aacaggaagg caaaatgccg caaaaaaggg aataagggcg acacggaaat
     2581 gttgaatact catactcttc ctttttcaat attattgaag catttatcag ggttattgtc
     2641 tcatgagcgg atacatattt gaatgtattt agaaaaataa acaaataggg gttccgcgca
     2701 catttccccg aaaagtgcca cctgacgtct aagaaaccat tattatcatg acattaacct
     2761 ataaaaatag gcgtatcacg aggccctttc gtc
//
