# Supplementary material for: POMBOX: A Fission Yeast Cloning Toolkit for Molecular and Synthetic Biology
Source: ACS Synth Biol. 2023 Nov 22;13(2):558–67. doi: 10.1021/acssynbio.3c00529 (PMC10877588; doi:10.1021/acssynbio.3c00529)
Supplement: Supplementary file 1 — sb3c00529_si_001.zip [file sb3c00529_si_001.zip › pPOM_plasmids/pPOM032_P4_tSynth30.gb]

LOCUS       pPOM032_P4_tSynt        2792 bp DNA     circular SYN 25-AUG-2023
DEFINITION  synthetic circular DNA.
ACCESSION   .
VERSION     .
KEYWORDS    .
SOURCE      synthetic DNA construct
  ORGANISM  synthetic DNA construct
REFERENCE   1  (bases 1 to 2792)
  AUTHORS   IOCB Prague
  TITLE     Direct Submission
  JOURNAL   Exported Aug 25, 2023 from SnapGene 7.0.1
            https://www.snapgene.com
FEATURES             Location/Qualifiers
     source          1..2792
                     /mol_type="other DNA"
                     /organism="synthetic DNA construct"
     primer_bind     328..344
                     /label=M13 fwd
                     /note="common sequencing primer, one of multiple similar 
                     variants"
     misc_feature    410..486
                     /label=tSynth30
     primer_bind     complement(571..587)
                     /label=M13 rev
                     /note="common sequencing primer, one of multiple similar 
                     variants"
     protein_bind    595..611
                     /label=lac operator
                     /bound_moiety="lac repressor encoded by lacI"
                     /note="The lac repressor binds to the lac operator to
                     inhibit transcription in E. coli. This inhibition can be 
                     relieved by adding lactose or 
                     isopropyl-beta-D-thiogalactopyranoside (IPTG)."
     promoter        complement(619..649)
                     /label=lac promoter
                     /note="promoter for the E. coli lac operon"
     protein_bind    664..685
                     /label=CAP binding site
                     /bound_moiety="E. coli catabolite activator protein"
                     /note="CAP binding activates transcription in the presence
                     of cAMP."
     rep_origin      complement(973..1561)
                     /direction=LEFT
                     /label=ori
                     /note="high-copy-number ColE1/pMB1/pBR322/pUC origin of 
                     replication"
     CDS             complement(1732..2592)
                     /codon_start=1
                     /gene="bla"
                     /product="beta-lactamase"
                     /label=AmpR
                     /note="confers resistance to ampicillin, carbenicillin, and
                     related antibiotics"
                     /translation="MSIQHFRVALIPFFAAFCLPVFAHPETLVKVKDAEDQLGARVGYI
                     ELDLNSGKILESFRPEERFPMMSTFKVLLCGAVLSRIDAGQEQLGRRIHYSQNDLVEYS
                     PVTEKHLTDGMTVRELCSAAITMSDNTAANLLLTTIGGPKELTAFLHNMGDHVTRLDRW
                     EPELNEAIPNDERDTTMPVAMATTLRKLLTGELLTLASRQQLIDWMEADKVAGPLLRSA
                     LPAGWFIADKSGAGERGSRGIIAALGPDGKPSRIVVIYTTGSQATMDERNRQIAEIGAS
                     LIKHW"
     promoter        complement(2593..2697)
                     /gene="bla"
                     /label=AmpR promoter
ORIGIN
        1 agacggtcac agcttgtctg taagcggatg ccgggagcag acaagcccgt cagggcgcgt
       61 cagcgggtgt tggcgggtgt cggggctggc ttaactatgc ggcatcagag cagattgtac
      121 tgagagtgca ccatatgcgg tgtgaaatac cgcacagatg cgtaaggaga aaataccgca
      181 tcaggcgcca ttcgccattc aggctgcgca actgttggga agggcgatcg gtgcgggcct
      241 cttcgctatt acgccagctg gcgaaagggg gatgtgctgc aaggcgatta agttgggtaa
      301 cgccagggtt ttcccagtca cgacgttgta aaacgacggc cagtgaattg gagatcggta
      361 cttcgcgaat gcgtcgagat ctagacatcc gtctcatcgg tctcaatcct aactcgagtt
      421 tttttttata tatatatata tatatatata aactcattta cttatgtagg aataaatttt
      481 ttcaaagctg tgagacctga gacgcatatg cacatcggat gccgggaccg acgagtgcag
      541 aggcgtgcaa gcgagcttgg cgtaatcatg gtcatagctg tttcctgtgt gaaattgtta
      601 tccgctcaca attccacaca acatacgagc cggaagcata aagtgtaaag cctggggtgc
      661 ctaatgagtg agctaactca cattaattgc gttgcgctca ctgcccgctt tccagtcggg
      721 aaacctgtcg tgccagctgc attaatgaat cggccaacgc gcggggagag gcggtttgcg
      781 tattgggcgc tcttccgctt cctcgctcac tgactcgctg cgctcggtcg ttcggctgcg
      841 gcgagcggta tcagctcact caaaggcggt aatacggtta tccacagaat caggggataa
      901 cgcaggaaag aacatgtgag caaaaggcca gcaaaaggcc aggaaccgta aaaaggccgc
      961 gttgctggcg tttttccata ggctccgccc ccctgacgag catcacaaaa atcgacgctc
     1021 aagtcagagg tggcgaaacc cgacaggact ataaagatac caggcgtttc cccctggaag
     1081 ctccctcgtg cgctctcctg ttccgaccct gccgcttacc ggatacctgt ccgcctttct
     1141 cccttcggga agcgtggcgc tttctcatag ctcacgctgt aggtatctca gttcggtgta
     1201 ggtcgttcgc tccaagctgg gctgtgtgca cgaacccccc gttcagcccg accgctgcgc
     1261 cttatccggt aactatcgtc ttgagtccaa cccggtaaga cacgacttat cgccactggc
     1321 agcagccact ggtaacagga ttagcagagc gaggtatgta ggcggtgcta cagagttctt
     1381 gaagtggtgg cctaactacg gctacactag aagaacagta tttggtatct gcgctctgct
     1441 gaagccagtt accttcggaa aaagagttgg tagctcttga tccggcaaac aaaccaccgc
     1501 tggtagcggt ggtttttttg tttgcaagca gcagattacg cgcagaaaaa aaggatctca
     1561 agaagatcct ttgatctttt ctacggggtc tgacgctcag tggaacgaaa actcacgtta
     1621 agggattttg gtcatgagat tatcaaaaag gatcttcacc tagatccttt taaattaaaa
     1681 atgaagtttt aaatcaatct aaagtatata tgagtaaact tggtctgaca gttaccaatg
     1741 cttaatcagt gaggcaccta tctcagcgat ctgtctattt cgttcatcca tagttgcctg
     1801 actccccgtc gtgtagataa ctacgatacg ggagggctta ccatctggcc ccagtgctgc
     1861 aatgataccg cgagatccac gctcaccggc tccagattta tcagcaataa accagccagc
     1921 cggaagggcc gagcgcagaa gtggtcctgc aactttatcc gcctccatcc agtctattaa
     1981 ttgttgccgg gaagctagag taagtagttc gccagttaat agtttgcgca acgttgttgc
     2041 cattgctaca ggcatcgtgg tgtcacgctc gtcgtttggt atggcttcat tcagctccgg
     2101 ttcccaacga tcaaggcgag ttacatgatc ccccatgttg tgcaaaaaag cggttagctc
     2161 cttcggtcct ccgatcgttg tcagaagtaa gttggccgca gtgttatcac tcatggttat
     2221 ggcagcactg cataattctc ttactgtcat gccatccgta agatgctttt ctgtgactgg
     2281 tgagtactca accaagtcat tctgagaata gtgtatgcgg cgaccgagtt gctcttgccc
     2341 ggcgtcaata cgggataata ccgcgccaca tagcagaact ttaaaagtgc tcatcattgg
     2401 aaaacgttct tcggggcgaa aactctcaag gatcttaccg ctgttgagat ccagttcgat
     2461 gtaacccact cgtgcaccca actgatcttc agcatctttt actttcacca gcgtttctgg
     2521 gtgagcaaaa acaggaaggc aaaatgccgc aaaaaaggga ataagggcga cacggaaatg
     2581 ttgaatactc atactcttcc tttttcaata ttattgaagc atttatcagg gttattgtct
     2641 catgagcgga tacatatttg aatgtattta gaaaaataaa caaatagggg ttccgcgcac
     2701 atttccccga aaagtgccac ctgacgtcta agaaaccatt attatcatga cattaaccta
     2761 taaaaatagg cgtatcacga ggccctttcg tc
//
