# Supplementary material for: POMBOX: A Fission Yeast Cloning Toolkit for Molecular and Synthetic Biology
Source: ACS Synth Biol. 2023 Nov 22;13(2):558–67. doi: 10.1021/acssynbio.3c00529 (PMC10877588; doi:10.1021/acssynbio.3c00529)
Supplement: Supplementary file 1 — sb3c00529_si_001.zip [file sb3c00529_si_001.zip › pPOM_plasmids/pPOM033_P7_3''His5.gb]

LOCUS       Untitled_2        2765 bp DNA     circular SYN 25-AUG-2023
DEFINITION  synthetic circular DNA
ACCESSION   .
VERSION     .
KEYWORDS    .
SOURCE      synthetic DNA construct
  ORGANISM  synthetic DNA construct
REFERENCE   1  (bases 1 to 2765)
  AUTHORS   IOCB Prague
  TITLE     Direct Submission
  JOURNAL   Exported Aug 25, 2023 from SnapGene 7.0.1
            https://www.snapgene.com
FEATURES             Location/Qualifiers
     source          1..2765
                     /mol_type="other DNA"
                     /organism="synthetic DNA construct"
     primer_bind     complement(57..73)
                     /label=M13 rev
                     /note="common sequencing primer, one of multiple similar 
                     variants"
     rep_origin      complement(245..833)
                     /direction=LEFT
                     /label=ori
                     /note="high-copy-number ColE1/pMB1/pBR322/pUC origin of 
                     replication"
     protein_bind    complement(950..974)
                     /gene="mutant version of attB"
                     /label=attB1
                     /bound_moiety="BP Clonase(TM)"
                     /note="recombination site for the Gateway(R) BP reaction"
     CDS             complement(1074..1934)
                     /codon_start=1
                     /gene="bla"
                     /product="beta-lactamase"
                     /label=AmpR
                     /note="confers resistance to ampicillin, carbenicillin, and
                     related antibiotics"
                     /translation="MSIQHFRVALIPFFAAFCLPVFAHPETLVKVKDAEDQLGARVGYI
                     ELDLNSGKILESFRPEERFPMMSTFKVLLCGAVLSRIDAGQEQLGRRIHYSQNDLVEYS
                     PVTEKHLTDGMTVRELCSAAITMSDNTAANLLLTTIGGPKELTAFLHNMGDHVTRLDRW
                     EPELNEAIPNDERDTTMPVAMATTLRKLLTGELLTLASRQQLIDWMEADKVAGPLLRSA
                     LPAGWFIADKSGAGERGSRGIIAALGPDGKPSRIVVIYTTGSQATMDERNRQIAEIGAS
                     LIKHW"
     promoter        complement(1935..2039)
                     /gene="bla"
                     /label=AmpR promoter
     primer_bind     2153..2169
                     /label=M13 fwd
                     /note="common sequencing primer, one of multiple similar 
                     variants"
     misc_feature    2257..2732
                     /label=P7_3''His
ORIGIN
        1 aggctaggtg gaggctcagt gatgataagt ctgcgatggt ggatgcatgt gtcatggtca
       61 tagctgtttc ctgtgtgaaa ttgttatccg ctcagagggc acaatcctat tccgcgctat
      121 ccgacaatct ccaagacatt aggtggagtt cagttcggcg tatggcatat gtcgctggaa
      181 agaacatgtg agcaaaaggc cagcaaaagg ccaggaaccg taaaaaggcc gcgttgctgg
      241 cgtttttcca taggctccgc ccccctgacg agcatcacaa aaatcgacgc tcaagtcaga
      301 ggtggcgaaa cccgacagga ctataaagat accaggcgtt tccccctgga agctccctcg
      361 tgcgctctcc tgttccgacc ctgccgctta ccggatacct gtccgccttt ctcccttcgg
      421 gaagcgtggc gctttctcat agctcacgct gtaggtatct cagttcggtg taggtcgttc
      481 gctccaagct gggctgtgtg cacgaacccc ccgttcagcc cgaccgctgc gccttatccg
      541 gtaactatcg tcttgagtcc aacccggtaa gacacgactt atcgccactg gcagcagcca
      601 ctggtaacag gattagcaga gcgaggtatg taggcggtgc tacagagttc ttgaagtggt
      661 ggcctaacta cggctacact agaagaacag tatttggtat ctgcgctctg ctgaagccag
      721 ttaccttcgg aaaaagagtt ggtagctctt gatccggcaa acaaaccacc gctggtagcg
      781 gtggtttttt tgtttgcaag cagcagatta cgcgcagaaa aaaaggatct caagaagatc
      841 ctttgatctt ttctacgggg tctgacgctc tattcaacaa agccgccgtc ccgtcaagtc
      901 agcgtaaatg ggtagggggc ttcaaatcgt cctcgtgata ccaattcgga gcctgctttt
      961 ttgtacaaac ttgttgataa tggcaattca aggatcttca cctagatcct tttaaattaa
     1021 aaatgaagtt ttaaatcaat ctaaagtata tatgagtaaa cttggtctga cagttaccaa
     1081 tgcttaatca gtgaggcacc tatctcagcg atctgtctat ttcgttcatc catagttgcc
     1141 tgactccccg tcgtgtagat aactacgata cgggagggct taccatctgg ccccagtgct
     1201 gcaatgatac cgcgagagcc acgctcaccg gctccagatt tatcagcaat aaaccagcca
     1261 gccggaaggg ccgagcgcag aagtggtcct gcaactttat ccgcctccat ccagtctatt
     1321 aattgttgcc gggaagctag agtaagtagt tcgccagtta atagtttgcg caacgttgtt
     1381 gccattgcta caggcatcgt ggtgtcacgc tcgtcgtttg gtatggcttc attcagctcc
     1441 ggttcccaac gatcaaggcg agttacatga tcccccatgt tgtgcaaaaa agcggttagc
     1501 tccttcggtc ctccgatcgt tgtcagaagt aagttggccg cagtgttatc actcatggtt
     1561 atggcagcac tgcataattc tcttactgtc atgccatccg taagatgctt ttctgtgact
     1621 ggtgagtact caaccaagtc attctgagaa tagtgtatgc ggcgaccgag ttgctcttgc
     1681 ccggcgtcaa tacgggataa taccgcgcca catagcagaa ctttaaaagt gctcatcatt
     1741 ggaaaacgtt cttcggggcg aaaactctca aggatcttac cgctgttgag atccagttcg
     1801 atgtaaccca ctcgtgcacc caactgatct tcagcatctt ttactttcac cagcgtttct
     1861 gggtgagcaa aaacaggaag gcaaaatgcc gcaaaaaagg gaataagggc gacacggaaa
     1921 tgttgaatac tcatactctt cctttttcaa tattattgaa gcatttatca gggttattgt
     1981 ctcatgagcg gatacatatt tgaatgtatt tagaaaaata aacaaatagg ggttccgcgc
     2041 acatttcccc gaaaagtgcc agatacctga aacaaaaccc atcgtacggc caaggaagtc
     2101 tccaataact gtgatccacc acaagcgcca gggttttccc agtcacgacg ttgtaaaacg
     2161 acggccagtc atgcataatc cgcacgcatc tggaataagg aagtgccatt ccgcctgacc
     2221 tactagacta gacaaccgtc tcatcggtct cagagtatgg aacgattgaa tactgtgcta
     2281 ctctttatgt aatataacga attcaactgt tcaacgtatg tgactgctct ctgcttctcg
     2341 gtatatattt acttgaagga attaattttt ctttgccaat gctctctttt accaattgca
     2401 gtctggctta aagcaatgag gttgtaatta aatggcttga gagctagaac aaacaccttt
     2461 tacaatcctt gtttactggt tttgatagta aattcggttc gcttgtggtg tacattatat
     2521 tttttaggct agtcgtgatt ttttgataat atcaatattc ttagatttga gacattcatg
     2581 ctttttaatt tgatcaatcg tttgtatctt cattaattag taggtggttt gatagaacat
     2641 ttagttgctt gtttgactac aaatatctgc agaatggatt cggttaataa aaaaaatgtt
     2701 tgaggaatta attttcgctt tggagtggag gaccgatgag acctgagacg gttgtgttgt
     2761 gttgt
//
