# Supplementary material for: POMBOX: A Fission Yeast Cloning Toolkit for Molecular and Synthetic Biology
Source: ACS Synth Biol. 2023 Nov 22;13(2):558–67. doi: 10.1021/acssynbio.3c00529 (PMC10877588; doi:10.1021/acssynbio.3c00529)
Supplement: Supplementary file 1 — sb3c00529_si_001.zip [file sb3c00529_si_001.zip › pPOM_plasmids/pPOM038_P8_5'Lys3.gb]

LOCUS       pPOM038_P8_5'Lys        4126 bp DNA     circular SYN 25-AUG-2023
DEFINITION  synthetic circular DNA.
ACCESSION   .
VERSION     .
KEYWORDS    .
SOURCE      synthetic DNA construct
  ORGANISM  synthetic DNA construct
REFERENCE   1  (bases 1 to 4126)
  AUTHORS   IOCB Prague
  TITLE     Direct Submission
  JOURNAL   Exported Aug 25, 2023 from SnapGene 7.0.1
            https://www.snapgene.com
FEATURES             Location/Qualifiers
     source          1..4126
                     /mol_type="other DNA"
                     /organism="synthetic DNA construct"
     primer_bind     complement(57..73)
                     /label=M13 rev
                     /note="common sequencing primer, one of multiple similar 
                     variants"
     rep_origin      complement(245..833)
                     /direction=LEFT
                     /label=ori
                     /note="high-copy-number ColE1/pMB1/pBR322/pUC origin of 
                     replication"
     protein_bind    complement(950..974)
                     /gene="mutant version of attB"
                     /label=attB1
                     /bound_moiety="BP Clonase(TM)"
                     /note="recombination site for the Gateway(R) BP reaction"
     CDS             complement(1074..1934)
                     /codon_start=1
                     /gene="bla"
                     /product="beta-lactamase"
                     /label=AmpR
                     /note="confers resistance to ampicillin, carbenicillin, and
                     related antibiotics"
                     /translation="MSIQHFRVALIPFFAAFCLPVFAHPETLVKVKDAEDQLGARVGYI
                     ELDLNSGKILESFRPEERFPMMSTFKVLLCGAVLSRIDAGQEQLGRRIHYSQNDLVEYS
                     PVTEKHLTDGMTVRELCSAAITMSDNTAANLLLTTIGGPKELTAFLHNMGDHVTRLDRW
                     EPELNEAIPNDERDTTMPVAMATTLRKLLTGELLTLASRQQLIDWMEADKVAGPLLRSA
                     LPAGWFIADKSGAGERGSRGIIAALGPDGKPSRIVVIYTTGSQATMDERNRQIAEIGAS
                     LIKHW"
     promoter        complement(1935..2039)
                     /gene="bla"
                     /label=AmpR promoter
     primer_bind     2153..2169
                     /label=M13 fwd
                     /note="common sequencing primer, one of multiple similar 
                     variants"
     misc_feature    2257..4093
                     /label=5'Lys3
ORIGIN
        1 aggctaggtg gaggctcagt gatgataagt ctgcgatggt ggatgcatgt gtcatggtca
       61 tagctgtttc ctgtgtgaaa ttgttatccg ctcagagggc acaatcctat tccgcgctat
      121 ccgacaatct ccaagacatt aggtggagtt cagttcggcg tatggcatat gtcgctggaa
      181 agaacatgtg agcaaaaggc cagcaaaagg ccaggaaccg taaaaaggcc gcgttgctgg
      241 cgtttttcca taggctccgc ccccctgacg agcatcacaa aaatcgacgc tcaagtcaga
      301 ggtggcgaaa cccgacagga ctataaagat accaggcgtt tccccctgga agctccctcg
      361 tgcgctctcc tgttccgacc ctgccgctta ccggatacct gtccgccttt ctcccttcgg
      421 gaagcgtggc gctttctcat agctcacgct gtaggtatct cagttcggtg taggtcgttc
      481 gctccaagct gggctgtgtg cacgaacccc ccgttcagcc cgaccgctgc gccttatccg
      541 gtaactatcg tcttgagtcc aacccggtaa gacacgactt atcgccactg gcagcagcca
      601 ctggtaacag gattagcaga gcgaggtatg taggcggtgc tacagagttc ttgaagtggt
      661 ggcctaacta cggctacact agaagaacag tatttggtat ctgcgctctg ctgaagccag
      721 ttaccttcgg aaaaagagtt ggtagctctt gatccggcaa acaaaccacc gctggtagcg
      781 gtggtttttt tgtttgcaag cagcagatta cgcgcagaaa aaaaggatct caagaagatc
      841 ctttgatctt ttctacgggg tctgacgctc tattcaacaa agccgccgtc ccgtcaagtc
      901 agcgtaaatg ggtagggggc ttcaaatcgt cctcgtgata ccaattcgga gcctgctttt
      961 ttgtacaaac ttgttgataa tggcaattca aggatcttca cctagatcct tttaaattaa
     1021 aaatgaagtt ttaaatcaat ctaaagtata tatgagtaaa cttggtctga cagttaccaa
     1081 tgcttaatca gtgaggcacc tatctcagcg atctgtctat ttcgttcatc catagttgcc
     1141 tgactccccg tcgtgtagat aactacgata cgggagggct taccatctgg ccccagtgct
     1201 gcaatgatac cgcgagagcc acgctcaccg gctccagatt tatcagcaat aaaccagcca
     1261 gccggaaggg ccgagcgcag aagtggtcct gcaactttat ccgcctccat ccagtctatt
     1321 aattgttgcc gggaagctag agtaagtagt tcgccagtta atagtttgcg caacgttgtt
     1381 gccattgcta caggcatcgt ggtgtcacgc tcgtcgtttg gtatggcttc attcagctcc
     1441 ggttcccaac gatcaaggcg agttacatga tcccccatgt tgtgcaaaaa agcggttagc
     1501 tccttcggtc ctccgatcgt tgtcagaagt aagttggccg cagtgttatc actcatggtt
     1561 atggcagcac tgcataattc tcttactgtc atgccatccg taagatgctt ttctgtgact
     1621 ggtgagtact caaccaagtc attctgagaa tagtgtatgc ggcgaccgag ttgctcttgc
     1681 ccggcgtcaa tacgggataa taccgcgcca catagcagaa ctttaaaagt gctcatcatt
     1741 ggaaaacgtt cttcggggcg aaaactctca aggatcttac cgctgttgag atccagttcg
     1801 atgtaaccca ctcgtgcacc caactgatct tcagcatctt ttactttcac cagcgtttct
     1861 gggtgagcaa aaacaggaag gcaaaatgcc gcaaaaaagg gaataagggc gacacggaaa
     1921 tgttgaatac tcatactctt cctttttcaa tattattgaa gcatttatca gggttattgt
     1981 ctcatgagcg gatacatatt tgaatgtatt tagaaaaata aacaaatagg ggttccgcgc
     2041 acatttcccc gaaaagtgcc agatacctga aacaaaaccc atcgtacggc caaggaagtc
     2101 tccaataact gtgatccacc acaagcgcca gggttttccc agtcacgacg ttgtaaaacg
     2161 acggccagtc atgcataatc cgcacgcatc tggaataagg aagtgccatt ccgcctgacc
     2221 tactagacta gacaaccgtc tcatcggtct cacaatggga tgccaaagtt agatcctact
     2281 agtaaaaatc aagtgaattg tgcctaggat aggtagctaa cgtgactgcc actgaacctg
     2341 tgtagcgtat tagatccatc aagatccctt ctgctcatat cattgctgat ctgtaaattg
     2401 accgcatcaa atttgatctc atttatatcg agattgatct atattatttt gccaatttgc
     2461 agtatataaa cttatttgat taagtttttg ctctccttcg ccacgtcttc attttgttag
     2521 tttaaatttt tttgactaac ttagaaaggg aagtttttaa aaacgttgaa atactttttc
     2581 gatttaaaaa tatatattta attaattttc tgttccaaaa tggttgctcc tcatctttgg
     2641 ttacgtgctg aaaccaaacc tttagaagag cgcagtgctt tgactcctag aactgccaag
     2701 atactcgccg atgctggatt tcaaattacc attgagcgct cttcccaacg tgctttcaag
     2761 gacaaagaat ttgagcgcct tggtttcccc atggttcctg agggctcatg gcgacatgca
     2821 cctaaggacg cgtacattat tggactcaaa gagcttccgg aaaatgataa cagtcctttg
     2881 aagcatactc atattcaatt tgctcattgc tacaaaaacc aggaaggttg gcgtgaagtc
     2941 ttgtcccgat tccccgctgg caatggtctt ctatatgatt tggaattttt gcaagatgac
     3001 aatggcagac gtgttgccgc ttttggttac cacgctggtt ttgctggatc agctatctca
     3061 tgtttagttt gggcacatca attattgcat cctaacaaac aattccctgc tatccgtccg
     3121 ttccccaacg aaaaatcttt ggttcgccat gttgctcgtc aagtacgttt agctttgaaa
     3181 aagaataaca accagtatcc tcgtattctg gttattgggg ctcttggtcg ttgtggtact
     3241 ggagcgtgcg atttagcatc aaagattggt attcccttcg ataacattct tcgctgggac
     3301 attaatgaaa ctaagaaggg tggtcccttt accgaaatta cggaatcaga catatttgtt
     3361 aactgcattt atctgagcat gcctattccc aaattctgta ccgtcgagtc gttaaatgta
     3421 cctaaccgta aattgcgtgt tgtttgtgat gttagctgtg acactaccaa tcctaacaat
     3481 cctattccaa tttataatgt aaacactaca tttgatcatc ctacagttga ggttaaaggt
     3541 gtcacaactc ctcctccttt agaggtcatt tctattgatc atcttcctac tttattgcca
     3601 agggaatctt ccgaagcatt tagtgaagct ctaattccta gtcttttggc tttgaaggac
     3661 gtcgacaatg ctcccgtttg ggtcagagct aaaaaacttt atgaaaccat ggttcaaaag
     3721 ctttaaaata aatgttattt aatttcaaag ttccgggtcc tttatattgt ttcaccaaat
     3781 tattgaatat tattttctca aaaattaact ttagaataca atttagacgg cattttcgat
     3841 gctctggaca ttttttccac gtacttgtta aattgtagcg gtgttgcata atactacctt
     3901 ttgatttgtt attcacgtta caatatatat ttgactaatt taaatatgat aatatacaca
     3961 tttctctgca aacctccttt atacttttcg ccggtcattg attaataatt aagaaacagg
     4021 atttcatcct gcatttgcca cttacctata tggtaaatat aaatcttgaa actttcccca
     4081 atatttattg cttcccttga gacctgagac ggttgtgttg tgttgt
//
