# Supplementary material for: POMBOX: A Fission Yeast Cloning Toolkit for Molecular and Synthetic Biology
Source: ACS Synth Biol. 2023 Nov 22;13(2):558–67. doi: 10.1021/acssynbio.3c00529 (PMC10877588; doi:10.1021/acssynbio.3c00529)
Supplement: Supplementary file 1 — sb3c00529_si_001.zip [file sb3c00529_si_001.zip › TableS2/pTP0013_P3_AtPAL2.gb]

LOCUS       pTP0013        3948 bp DNA     circular SYN 06-APR-2022
DEFINITION  synthetic circular DNA
ACCESSION   .
VERSION     .
KEYWORDS    .
SOURCE      synthetic DNA construct
  ORGANISM  recombinant plasmid
REFERENCE   1  (bases 1 to 3948)
  AUTHORS   IOCB Prague
  TITLE     Direct Submission
  JOURNAL   Exported Aug 28, 2023 from SnapGene 7.0.1
            https://www.snapgene.com
FEATURES             Location/Qualifiers
     source          1..3948
                     /mol_type="other DNA"
                     /organism="recombinant plasmid"
     protein_bind    1..4
                     /label=BsmBI
     misc_feature    complement(7..115)
                     /label=CamR Terminator
     CDS             complement(116..775)
                     /label=CamR
     promoter        complement(776..880)
                     /label=CamR Promoter
     rep_origin      complement(881..1644)
                     /direction=LEFT
                     /label=ColE1
     CDS             1657..3939
                     /codon_start=1
                     /label=PmPAL2
                     /translation="MATTEQSNIRFKETCRPPTLPLPKNGVNPISVGGNSYVANPPHWK
                     KAASALECTHFDEVRRMVSQFYQTNTVEIQGTNLTVAQVAAIAQRPEVAVKLDAAAARE
                     RVNRSAGWVAENIASGSDVYGVTTGFGATSQRRTNKTVDLQTELIRFLNAGVIGKEHLP
                     SNYAKVAMLVRTNTLMQGYSGIRWELLEAMAKLMNENLIPKLPLRGTITASGDLVPLSY
                     IAGVLTGRHNSKVTTPAGEEITSLEALKRAGIGGPYELQAKEGLALVNGTAVGSAVAAI
                     VCYDANVLALLSEVLSALFCEVMLGKPEFTDPLTHELKHHPGQIEAAALMEFLLDGSDY
                     MKEAKIRHEKDPLTKPKQDRYALRTSPQWLGPQIEVIRSATHSVEREINSVNDNPLIDV
                     DRNIALHGGNFQGTPIGVSMDNLRLALAAIGKLMFAQFSELVCDYYNNGLPSNLSGGPN
                     PSLDYGMKGAEIAMAAYCSELQYLANPVTTHVQSAEQHNQDVNSLGLIAARKSAEAVEI
                     LKLMSATYMVALCQAADLRHLEENMREVVKHVVLQTSRKTLYTGNDGSLLESRFCEKEL
                     SMVIDHQPVFSYIDDPTNPSYSLMLQLKEVLVEKALEGEAATEEGFAVFKTIPAFQEEL
                     GKRLTEEVPKARARFDAGDFPIPNRIKACRTYPIYRFVRTESGTELLSGAKKVSPGEEI
                     EKVHKAMGEGKLGEVLNKCLASWRGSAGPFTPRPEVGSPAHFNPQYWSWFDNMRSPSAT
                     SGRGYWGL"
ORIGIN
        1 gaccagacca ataaaaaacg cccggcggca accgagcgtt ctgaacaaat ccagatggag
       61 ttctgaggtc attactggat ctatcaacag gagtccaagc gagctcgata tcaaattacg
      121 ccccgccctg ccactcatcg cagtactgtt gtaattcatt aagcattctg ccgacatgga
      181 agccatcaca aacggcatga tgaacctgaa tcgccagcgg catcagcacc ttgtcgcctt
      241 gcgtataata tttgcccatg gtgaaaacgg gggcgaagaa gttgtccata ttggccacgt
      301 ttaaatcaaa actggtgaaa ctcacccagg gattggctga aacgaaaaac atattctcaa
      361 taaacccttt agggaaatag gccaggtttt caccgtaaca cgccacatct tgcgaatata
      421 tgtgtagaaa ctgccggaaa tcgtcgtggt attcactcca gagcgatgaa aacgtttcag
      481 tttgctcatg gaaaacggtg taacaagggt gaacactatc ccatatcacc agctcaccgt
      541 ctttcattgc catacgaaat tccggatgag cattcatcag gcgggcaaga atgtgaataa
      601 aggccggata aaacttgtgc ttatttttct ttacggtctt taaaaaggcc gtaatatcca
      661 gctgaacggt ctggttatag gtacattgag caactgactg aaatgcctca aaatgttctt
      721 tacgatgcca ttgggatata tcaacggtgg tatatccagt gatttttttc tccattttag
      781 cttccttagc tcctgaaaat ctcgataact caaaaaatac gcccggtagt gatcttattt
      841 cattatggtg aaagttggaa cctcttacgt gcccgatcaa tcatgaccaa aatcccttaa
      901 cgtgagtttt cgttccactg agcgtcagac cccgtagaaa agatcaaagg atcttcttga
      961 gatccttttt ttctgcgcgt aatctgctgc ttgcaaacaa aaaaaccacc gctaccagcg
     1021 gtggtttgtt tgccggatca agagctacca actctttttc cgaaggtaac tggcttcagc
     1081 agagcgcaga taccaaatac tgttcttcta gtgtagccgt agttaggcca ccacttcaag
     1141 aactctgtag caccgcctac atacctcgct ctgctaatcc tgttaccagt ggctgctgcc
     1201 agtggcgata agtcgtgtct taccgggttg gactcaagac gatagttacc ggataaggcg
     1261 cagcggtcgg gctgaacggg gggttcgtgc acacagccca gcttggagcg aacgacctac
     1321 accgaactga gatacctaca gcgtgagcta tgagaaagcg ccacgcttcc cgaagggaga
     1381 aaggcggaca ggtatccggt aagcggcagg gtcggaacag gagagcgcac gagggagctt
     1441 ccagggggaa acgcctggta tctttatagt cctgtcgggt ttcgccacct ctgacttgag
     1501 cgtcgatttt tgtgatgctc gtcagggggg cggagcctat ggaaaaacgc cagcaacgcg
     1561 gcctttttac ggttcctggc cttttgctgg ccttttgctc acatgttctt tcctgcgtta
     1621 tcccctgatt ctgtggataa ccgtagtcgg tctcatatgg caactacgga acagagtaat
     1681 atacgtttca aagaaacatg taggcccccc actcttccat tgccaaaaaa tggagtgaat
     1741 ccgatatccg tcggtggcaa ctcatatgtc gctaaccctc cgcattggaa aaaagccgcc
     1801 tccgcacttg aatgcaccca ctttgatgag gtccgtagaa tggtttcaca attctaccag
     1861 acgaatacag ttgaaataca aggaaccaat ttgactgtgg cacaggtcgc cgctatcgcc
     1921 caaagaccgg aagttgcagt aaagcttgat gccgccgcag cgcgtgaaag agtaaacaga
     1981 tccgcagggt gggtggcaga gaacattgcc tccggaagtg atgtatacgg tgttacgact
     2041 gggtttggcg caacatccca gcgtaggaca aataaaactg tggaccttca aaccgaactt
     2101 atacgtttct tgaacgcagg ggttataggt aaagaacacc tgccatctaa ctatgcgaaa
     2161 gtagcgatgc ttgtcaggac aaacacactg atgcaaggct atagtggtat caggtgggaa
     2221 cttcttgaag caatggcaaa gttgatgaac gaaaatctga tcccaaaact accacttagg
     2281 gggacgatca ccgcgagcgg agatttggtt cctctgagtt acatcgctgg agtgctaact
     2341 gggagacata atagtaaagt aaccactcca gcaggcgagg aaattaccag cctggaggca
     2401 ctgaaacgtg caggcattgg aggtccatat gaactgcaag ccaaggaggg cttagcgctt
     2461 gtcaacggta cggccgtagg ttccgccgtt gctgccattg tctgttacga tgcgaacgta
     2521 cttgcccttt tgtctgaggt tttaagtgca ttgttctgcg aggttatgtt gggtaagccg
     2581 gaattcacag atccgctaac ccatgagctg aagcaccacc caggtcagat tgaggcggct
     2641 gcacttatgg aattcctact tgatggtagc gattatatga aggaggcgaa aataagacac
     2701 gaaaaagacc cgctgaccaa accgaagcaa gatagatatg ccctaagaac ttcaccacaa
     2761 tggttggggc cgcaaataga agtaataaga agtgcaacgc attctgtcga acgtgaaata
     2821 aacagcgtaa acgacaatcc actaatagat gtagacagga acatcgcgtt gcacggagga
     2881 aattttcaag gcacccccat tggtgtatct atggataacc ttcgtctggc cttggctgct
     2941 atagggaaac tgatgttcgc tcaattttca gaattggtat gcgattatta taataatggg
     3001 ttgccgagca atttatcagg tgggccgaac ccttctctgg attatggaat gaaaggtgcg
     3061 gagattgcga tggccgctta ctgttcagag ctacaatact tggctaatcc ggtgacgact
     3121 cacgttcaat cagcggaaca acataaccaa gatgtgaact cattagggtt gatagccgct
     3181 aggaagtccg ctgaagcggt tgagattctt aaattgatgt ctgctaccta catggtagca
     3241 ctttgccaag ctgcagacct taggcacttg gaagagaata tgagggaggt agttaagcat
     3301 gttgtattgc aaacgtcaag aaagacactt tataccggga atgatggtag tttacttgag
     3361 tcacgtttct gtgaaaagga gttgagtatg gtgatagacc accaaccagt attttcctat
     3421 attgacgatc ctacgaaccc cagctattca ttgatgctac aacttaaaga ggtgcttgtt
     3481 gagaaagcgt tggagggcga ggcagctact gaggaagggt ttgccgtctt caaaactata
     3541 ccagccttcc aagaagagtt gggaaagcgt ttaaccgagg aagtaccgaa agctagggca
     3601 cgttttgacg ctggggactt tccaatacct aacaggatca aagcgtgcag gacctaccct
     3661 atatacaggt ttgtgcgtac ggaaagtggc acagagctgc ttagtggggc gaagaaggta
     3721 tctccggggg aagaaatcga gaaagtacac aaagcaatgg gtgagggaaa gctgggtgag
     3781 gtgctgaata agtgtcttgc ctcttggaga ggtagcgcgg gaccattcac cccaaggcct
     3841 gaagtcggga gccctgcgca cttcaacccc caatactgga gttggtttga taatatgcgt
     3901 tctccctctg ccacgtcagg acgtggttat tggggattgg gatcctga
//
