# Supplementary material for: POMBOX: A Fission Yeast Cloning Toolkit for Molecular and Synthetic Biology
Source: ACS Synth Biol. 2023 Nov 22;13(2):558–67. doi: 10.1021/acssynbio.3c00529 (PMC10877588; doi:10.1021/acssynbio.3c00529)
Supplement: Supplementary file 1 — sb3c00529_si_001.zip [file sb3c00529_si_001.zip › TableS2/pTP0014_P3_AaAMS1.gb]

LOCUS       pTP0014        3304 bp DNA     circular SYN 28-AUG-2023
DEFINITION  synthetic circular DNA
ACCESSION   .
VERSION     .
KEYWORDS    .
SOURCE      synthetic DNA construct
  ORGANISM  recombinant plasmid
REFERENCE   1  (bases 1 to 3304)
  AUTHORS   IOCB Prague
  TITLE     Direct Submission
  JOURNAL   Exported Aug 28, 2023 from SnapGene 7.0.1
            https://www.snapgene.com
FEATURES             Location/Qualifiers
     source          1..3304
                     /mol_type="other DNA"
                     /organism="recombinant plasmid"
     protein_bind    1..4
                     /label=BsmBI
     misc_feature    complement(7..115)
                     /label=CamR Terminator
     CDS             complement(116..775)
                     /label=CamR
     promoter        complement(776..880)
                     /label=CamR Promoter
     rep_origin      complement(881..1644)
                     /direction=LEFT
                     /label=ColE1
     CDS             1657..3297
                     /codon_start=1
                     /label=AMS1
                     /translation="MSLTEEKPIRPIANFPPSIWGDQFLIYEKQVEQGVEQIVNDLKKE
                     VRQLLKEALDIPMKHANLLKLIDEIQRLGIPYHFEREIDHALQCIYETYGDNWNGDRSS
                     LWFRLMRKQGYYVTCDVFNNYKDKNGAFKQSLANDVEGLLELYEATSMRVPGEIILEDA
                     LGFTRSRLSIMTKDAFSTNPALFTEIQRALKQPLWKRLPRIEAAQYIPFYQQQDSHNKT
                     LLKLAKLEFNLLQSLHKEELSHVCKWWKAFDIKKNAPCLRDRIVECYFWGLGSGYEPQY
                     SRARVFFTKAVAVITLIDDTYDAYGTYEELKIFTEAVERWSITCLDTLPEYMKPIYKLF
                     MDTYTEMEEFLAKEGRTDLFNCGKEFVKEFVRNLMVEAKWANEGHIPTTEEHDPVVIIT
                     GGANLLTTTCYLGMSDIFTKESVEWAVSAPPLFRYSGILGRRLNDLMTHKAEQERKHSS
                     SSLESYMKEYNVNEEYAQTLIYKEVEDVWKDINREYLTTKNIPRPLLMAVIYLCQFLEV
                     QYAGKDNFTRMGDEYKHLIKSLLVYPMSI"
ORIGIN
        1 gaccagacca ataaaaaacg cccggcggca accgagcgtt ctgaacaaat ccagatggag
       61 ttctgaggtc attactggat ctatcaacag gagtccaagc gagctcgata tcaaattacg
      121 ccccgccctg ccactcatcg cagtactgtt gtaattcatt aagcattctg ccgacatgga
      181 agccatcaca aacggcatga tgaacctgaa tcgccagcgg catcagcacc ttgtcgcctt
      241 gcgtataata tttgcccatg gtgaaaacgg gggcgaagaa gttgtccata ttggccacgt
      301 ttaaatcaaa actggtgaaa ctcacccagg gattggctga aacgaaaaac atattctcaa
      361 taaacccttt agggaaatag gccaggtttt caccgtaaca cgccacatct tgcgaatata
      421 tgtgtagaaa ctgccggaaa tcgtcgtggt attcactcca gagcgatgaa aacgtttcag
      481 tttgctcatg gaaaacggtg taacaagggt gaacactatc ccatatcacc agctcaccgt
      541 ctttcattgc catacgaaat tccggatgag cattcatcag gcgggcaaga atgtgaataa
      601 aggccggata aaacttgtgc ttatttttct ttacggtctt taaaaaggcc gtaatatcca
      661 gctgaacggt ctggttatag gtacattgag caactgactg aaatgcctca aaatgttctt
      721 tacgatgcca ttgggatata tcaacggtgg tatatccagt gatttttttc tccattttag
      781 cttccttagc tcctgaaaat ctcgataact caaaaaatac gcccggtagt gatcttattt
      841 cattatggtg aaagttggaa cctcttacgt gcccgatcaa tcatgaccaa aatcccttaa
      901 cgtgagtttt cgttccactg agcgtcagac cccgtagaaa agatcaaagg atcttcttga
      961 gatccttttt ttctgcgcgt aatctgctgc ttgcaaacaa aaaaaccacc gctaccagcg
     1021 gtggtttgtt tgccggatca agagctacca actctttttc cgaaggtaac tggcttcagc
     1081 agagcgcaga taccaaatac tgttcttcta gtgtagccgt agttaggcca ccacttcaag
     1141 aactctgtag caccgcctac atacctcgct ctgctaatcc tgttaccagt ggctgctgcc
     1201 agtggcgata agtcgtgtct taccgggttg gactcaagac gatagttacc ggataaggcg
     1261 cagcggtcgg gctgaacggg gggttcgtgc acacagccca gcttggagcg aacgacctac
     1321 accgaactga gatacctaca gcgtgagcta tgagaaagcg ccacgcttcc cgaagggaga
     1381 aaggcggaca ggtatccggt aagcggcagg gtcggaacag gagagcgcac gagggagctt
     1441 ccagggggaa acgcctggta tctttatagt cctgtcgggt ttcgccacct ctgacttgag
     1501 cgtcgatttt tgtgatgctc gtcagggggg cggagcctat ggaaaaacgc cagcaacgcg
     1561 gcctttttac ggttcctggc cttttgctgg ccttttgctc acatgttctt tcctgcgtta
     1621 tcccctgatt ctgtggataa ccgtagtcgg tctcatatgt ctcttaccga agaaaagcct
     1681 attcgtccta ttgctaattt ccctccttct atttggggtg accaatttct tatctacgag
     1741 aagcaagttg aacaaggcgt tgaacaaatt gtcaacgatc ttaagaaaga ggtccgccaa
     1801 ttacttaaag aggctcttga tattcctatg aagcacgcta atcttttgaa gcttattgac
     1861 gagattcagc gtcttggtat tccttaccat tttgagcgtg aaattgatca tgcccttcaa
     1921 tgcatctacg aaacttatgg tgataactgg aatggtgacc gttcttcttt atggtttcgt
     1981 cttatgcgta agcaaggtta ctacgttacc tgtgatgttt tcaacaacta caaggataag
     2041 aacggcgctt tcaaacaatc tcttgctaat gatgttgagg gccttcttga actttatgaa
     2101 gctacttcta tgcgtgttcc tggcgaaatt attcttgaag atgctcttgg ttttacccgc
     2161 tctcgtttat ctattatgac caaggatgct ttctctacca atcctgctct ttttaccgaa
     2221 attcaacgtg ctcttaaaca gcctctttgg aaacgtttac ctcgtattga agctgctcag
     2281 tacattccat tttaccaaca acaagactcc cataacaaga cccttttgaa acttgctaag
     2341 cttgagttca accttcttca gtctcttcac aaagaagaat tgtctcacgt ctgtaaatgg
     2401 tggaaggctt tcgatattaa gaagaatgct ccttgtttgc gtgatcgtat tgtcgaatgt
     2461 tacttttggg gtcttggatc tggttatgaa cctcaatatt ctcgtgctcg tgttttcttt
     2521 acaaaggctg ttgctgtcat tacccttatt gatgatactt acgatgctta cggtacttac
     2581 gaggaactta agatttttac tgaagctgtt gagcgctggt ctattacttg tttagatact
     2641 cttcctgagt acatgaagcc catctacaag ctttttatgg atacctacac cgagatggaa
     2701 gagtttcttg ctaaagaagg tcgtaccgat ttgtttaact gcggtaaaga attcgtcaaa
     2761 gagttcgttc gtaaccttat ggttgaagct aaatgggcta acgaaggtca tattcctact
     2821 actgaagaac atgaccctgt cgtcattatt actggtggtg ctaatcttct tactactact
     2881 tgctatcttg gcatgtctga cattttcacc aaagaatctg ttgagtgggc tgtttctgct
     2941 cctcctttat ttcgttattc tggtatttta ggccgtcgcc ttaatgattt gatgactcat
     3001 aaggctgaac aagagcgtaa acactcttca tcttctctag agtcttacat gaaggagtac
     3061 aacgttaacg aagaatacgc tcaaaccctt atctacaaag aggttgagga cgtttggaag
     3121 gatattaacc gtgaatacct taccaccaag aatattcctc gtcctttact tatggctgtc
     3181 atctaccttt gccaattcct tgaagttcaa tatgctggta aggataactt tacccgtatg
     3241 ggtgatgagt ataagcacct tattaagtcc cttttggtct accccatgtc catctaaatc
     3301 ctga
//
