# Supplementary material for: POMBOX: A Fission Yeast Cloning Toolkit for Molecular and Synthetic Biology
Source: ACS Synth Biol. 2023 Nov 22;13(2):558–67. doi: 10.1021/acssynbio.3c00529 (PMC10877588; doi:10.1021/acssynbio.3c00529)
Supplement: Supplementary file 1 — sb3c00529_si_001.zip [file sb3c00529_si_001.zip › TableS4/pTP0206_P234_pADH1_AtPAL2_Teno1.gb]

LOCUS       pTP0206_P234_pAD        9601 bp DNA     circular SYN 28-AUG-2023
DEFINITION  synthetic circular DNA
ACCESSION   .
VERSION     .
KEYWORDS    .
SOURCE      synthetic DNA construct
  ORGANISM  synthetic DNA construct
REFERENCE   1  (bases 1 to 9601)
  AUTHORS   IOCB Prague
  TITLE     Direct Submission
  JOURNAL   Exported Aug 28, 2023 from SnapGene 7.0.1
            https://www.snapgene.com
FEATURES             Location/Qualifiers
     source          1..9601
                     /mol_type="other DNA"
                     /organism="synthetic DNA construct"
     protein_bind    1..4
                     /label=BsaI
     protein_bind    complement(join(5..8,10..15))
                     /label=BsmBI
     misc_feature    16..158
                     /label=ConE
     protein_bind    174..177
                     /label=BsaI
     promoter        182..558
                     /label=AgTEF Promoter
     CDS             561..1370
                     /label=KanR
     terminator      1371..1572
                     /label=AgTEF Terminator
     misc_feature    1576..1577
                     /label=P8_Ura4
     misc_feature    1578..2061
                     /label=P7_Ura4
     protein_bind    2063..2066
                     /label=BsaI
     terminator      complement(2075..2171)
                     /label=AmpR Terminator
     CDS             complement(2172..3029)
                     /label=AmpR
     promoter        complement(3030..3160)
                     /label=AmpR Promoter
     rep_origin      complement(3161..3924)
                     /direction=LEFT
                     /label=ColE1
     misc_feature    3937..6132
                     /label=P8_Ura4
     CDS             4902..5696
                     /codon_start=1
                     /label=Ura4
                     /translation="MDARVFQSYSARAEGMKNPIAKELLALMEEKQSNLSVAVDLTKKS
                     EILELVDKIGPYVCVIKTHIDVVEDFDQDMVEKLVALGKKHRFLIFEDRKFADIGNTVK
                     LQYASGVYKIASWAHITNCHTVPGEGIIQGLKEVGLPLGRGLLLLAEMSSKGSLATGSY
                     TEKTLEWFEKHTDFCFGFIAGRRFPNLQSDYITMSPGIGLDVKGDGLGQQYRTPEEVIV
                     NCGSDIIIVGRGVYGAGRNPVVEAKRYREAGWKAYQQRLSQH"
     protein_bind    6133..6136
                     /label=BsaI
     misc_feature    6152..6294
                     /label=ConS
     protein_bind    join(6295..6300,6302..6305)
                     /label=BsmBI
     misc_feature    6302..6326
                     /label=ConS scar
     misc_feature    6331..7077
                     /label=pADH1
     CDS             7079..9361
                     /codon_start=1
                     /label=PmPAL2
                     /translation="MATTEQSNIRFKETCRPPTLPLPKNGVNPISVGGNSYVANPPHWK
                     KAASALECTHFDEVRRMVSQFYQTNTVEIQGTNLTVAQVAAIAQRPEVAVKLDAAAARE
                     RVNRSAGWVAENIASGSDVYGVTTGFGATSQRRTNKTVDLQTELIRFLNAGVIGKEHLP
                     SNYAKVAMLVRTNTLMQGYSGIRWELLEAMAKLMNENLIPKLPLRGTITASGDLVPLSY
                     IAGVLTGRHNSKVTTPAGEEITSLEALKRAGIGGPYELQAKEGLALVNGTAVGSAVAAI
                     VCYDANVLALLSEVLSALFCEVMLGKPEFTDPLTHELKHHPGQIEAAALMEFLLDGSDY
                     MKEAKIRHEKDPLTKPKQDRYALRTSPQWLGPQIEVIRSATHSVEREINSVNDNPLIDV
                     DRNIALHGGNFQGTPIGVSMDNLRLALAAIGKLMFAQFSELVCDYYNNGLPSNLSGGPN
                     PSLDYGMKGAEIAMAAYCSELQYLANPVTTHVQSAEQHNQDVNSLGLIAARKSAEAVEI
                     LKLMSATYMVALCQAADLRHLEENMREVVKHVVLQTSRKTLYTGNDGSLLESRFCEKEL
                     SMVIDHQPVFSYIDDPTNPSYSLMLQLKEVLVEKALEGEAATEEGFAVFKTIPAFQEEL
                     GKRLTEEVPKARARFDAGDFPIPNRIKACRTYPIYRFVRTESGTELLSGAKKVSPGEEI
                     EKVHKAMGEGKLGEVLNKCLASWRGSAGPFTPRPEVGSPAHFNPQYWSWFDNMRSPSAT
                     SGRGYWGL"
     protein_bind    9364..9367
                     /label=BsaI
     terminator      9377..9601
                     /label=ScENO1 Terminator
ORIGIN
        1 gctgagcatg agacggaaat ctgctcgtca gtggtgctca cactgacgaa tcatgtacag
       61 atcataccga tgactgcctg gcgactcaca actaagcaag acagccggaa ccagcgccgg
      121 cgaacaccac tgcatatatg gcatatcaca acagtccaac tagtgcactg cagtacagtt
      181 tagcttgcct cgtccccgcc gggtcacccg gccagcgaca tggaggccca gaataccctc
      241 cttgacagtc ttgacgtgcg cagctcaggg gcatgatgtg actgtcgccc gtacatttag
      301 cccatacatc cccatgtata atcatttgca tccatacatt ttgatggccg cacggcgcga
      361 agcaaaaatt acggctcctc gctccagacc tgcgagcagg gaaacgctcc cctcacagac
      421 gcgttgaatt gtccccacgc cgcgcccctg tagagaaata taaaaggtta ggatttgcca
      481 ctgaggttct tctttcatat acttcctttt aaaatcttgc taggatacag ttctcacatc
      541 acatccgaac ataaacaaaa atgggtaagg aaaagactca cgtttcgagg ccgcgattaa
      601 attccaacat ggatgctgat ttatatgggt ataaatgggc tcgcgataat gtcgggcaat
      661 caggtgcgac aatctatcga ttgtatggga agcccgatgc gccagagttg tttctgaaac
      721 atggcaaagg tagcgttgcc aatgatgtta cagatgagat ggtcagacta aactggctga
      781 cggaatttat gcctcttccg accatcaagc attttatccg tactcctgat gatgcatggt
      841 tactcaccac tgcgatcccc ggcaaaacag cattccaggt attagaagaa tatcctgatt
      901 caggtgaaaa tattgttgat gcgctggcag tgttcctgcg ccggttgcat tcgattcctg
      961 tttgtaattg tccttttaac agcgatcgcg tatttcgtct ggctcaggcg caatcacgaa
     1021 tgaataacgg tttggttgat gcgagtgatt ttgatgacga gcgtaatggc tggcctgttg
     1081 aacaagtctg gaaagaaatg cataagcttt tgccattctc accggattca gtcgtcactc
     1141 atggtgattt ctcacttgat aaccttattt ttgacgaggg gaaattaata ggttgtattg
     1201 atgttggacg agtcggaatc gcagaccgat accaggatct tgccatccta tggaactgcc
     1261 tcggtgagtt ttctccttca ttacagaaac ggctttttca aaaatatggt attgataatc
     1321 ctgatatgaa taaattgcag tttcatttga tgctcgatga gtttttctaa agtaactgac
     1381 aataaaaaga ttcttgtttt caagaacttg tcatttgtat agttttttta tattgtagtt
     1441 gttctatttt aatcaaatgt tagcgtgatt tatatttttt ttcgcctcga catcatctgc
     1501 ccagatgcga agttaagtgc gcagaaagta atatcatgcg tcaatcgtat gtgaatgctg
     1561 gtcgctatac tggagtttat tattcaaaac tagtatactt tttctcggag tataatacac
     1621 aatatcggtg caaataggtt ttaaaattgc tccaatcaca tgttcttaag aaaaaaacgt
     1681 caaaagaaat ctaagtattc ccaaaataat tcctcctgac atgagaagaa taaaaaacac
     1741 taagatgcat tgtcagtatg aaacacaagc caaagttgct aacaatagga tcaattctta
     1801 cttactggca atgttacgag gaatcttggt aggaggatgt ttggcaacat aacgttcttt
     1861 tgaatttgtt tttacacgac gagtaatgtt cttctgaaac tgtgtgtttg cacgacgctg
     1921 agagggagtt tgaaccgtct aaaagacata gttaggatcc atgatgcaca gatttctaaa
     1981 gataaaacta cttacaggca tgttggttta ttaaaaaaga aaaacaggaa tgataagagg
     2041 gaaagaatac gtgtacagag caccgagcgg ccgcgattat caaaaaggat cttcacctag
     2101 atccttttaa attaaaaatg aagttttaaa tcaatctaaa gtatatatga gtaaacttgg
     2161 tctgacagtt accaatgctt aatcagtgag gcacctatct cagcgatctg tctatttcgt
     2221 tcatccatag ttgcctgact ccccgtcgtg tagataacta cgatacggga gggcttacca
     2281 tctggcccca gtgctgcaat gataccgcgg gacccacgct caccggctcc agatttatca
     2341 gcaataaacc agccagccgg aagggccgag cgcagaagtg gtcctgcaac tttatccgcc
     2401 tccatccagt ctattaattg ttgccgggaa gctagagtaa gtagttcgcc agttaatagt
     2461 ttgcgcaacg ttgttgccat tgctacaggc atcgtggtgt cacgctcgtc gtttggtatg
     2521 gcttcattca gctccggttc ccaacgatca aggcgagtta catgatcccc catgttgtgc
     2581 aaaaaagcgg ttagctcctt cggtcctccg atcgttgtca gaagtaagtt ggccgcagtg
     2641 ttatcactca tggttatggc agcactgcat aattctctta ctgtcatgcc atccgtaaga
     2701 tgcttttctg tgactggtga gtactcaacc aagtcattct gagaatagtg tatgcggcga
     2761 ccgagttgct cttgcccggc gtcaatacgg gataataccg cgccacatag cagaacttta
     2821 aaagtgctca tcattggaaa acgttcttcg gggcgaaaac tctcaaggat cttaccgctg
     2881 ttgagatcca gttcgatgta acccactcgt gcacccaact gatcttcagc atcttttact
     2941 ttcaccagcg tttctgggtg agcaaaaaca ggaaggcaaa atgccgcaaa aaagggaata
     3001 agggcgacac ggaaatgttg aatactcata ctcttccttt ttcaatatta ttgaagcatt
     3061 tatcagggtt attgtctcat gagcggatac atatttgaat gtatttagaa aaataaacaa
     3121 ataggggttc cgcgcacatt tccccgaaaa gtgccacctg tcatgaccaa aatcccttaa
     3181 cgtgagtttt cgttccactg agcgtcagac cccgtagaaa agatcaaagg atcttcttga
     3241 gatccttttt ttctgcgcgt aatctgctgc ttgcaaacaa aaaaaccacc gctaccagcg
     3301 gtggtttgtt tgccggatca agagctacca actctttttc cgaaggtaac tggcttcagc
     3361 agagcgcaga taccaaatac tgttcttcta gtgtagccgt agttaggcca ccacttcaag
     3421 aactctgtag caccgcctac atacctcgct ctgctaatcc tgttaccagt ggctgctgcc
     3481 agtggcgata agtcgtgtct taccgggttg gactcaagac gatagttacc ggataaggcg
     3541 cagcggtcgg gctgaacggg gggttcgtgc acacagccca gcttggagcg aacgacctac
     3601 accgaactga gatacctaca gcgtgagcta tgagaaagcg ccacgcttcc cgaagggaga
     3661 aaggcggaca ggtatccggt aagcggcagg gtcggaacag gagagcgcac gagggagctt
     3721 ccagggggaa acgcctggta tctttatagt cctgtcgggt ttcgccacct ctgacttgag
     3781 cgtcgatttt tgtgatgctc gtcagggggg cggagcctat ggaaaaacgc cagcaacgcg
     3841 gcctttttac ggttcctggc cttttgctgg ccttttgctc acatgttctt tcctgcgtta
     3901 tcccctgatt ctgtggataa ccgtgcggcc gccaatatgc ttacataatg agtgagtgtc
     3961 attattgagg aatgccatgt cagatttgac acaactcaga acttattaac tttttatgat
     4021 tggaactttt gttttgccca aggaattttt aatggaagaa gttgttttat aaatgatatt
     4081 gaatttatat ccactctttt tagcgcattt gcatctctac tttaggttct tctttgacta
     4141 gattctagga tgcgtattgg atatactggt ctttgaatca ttgtcgaaaa aaaaattcat
     4201 ggttgtaccc atgagcaaac tgcttttgtg gttatccatg tgcttctttt gttcagcatc
     4261 tatcttctta atcgcatgga agatttgatt taaaccaaaa gaaatattgt taaactttga
     4321 cagaagcttt aaattttgat tccatacatt aaatggataa aactcctgaa gcttagctac
     4381 aaatcccact ggctatatgt atgcatttgt gttaaaaaag tttgtataga ttatttaatc
     4441 tactcagcat tctttctcta aataggaatt tgttacttaa tggagaaaaa aatgtttcga
     4501 tttacctagt gtatttgttt gtatactcac gtttaatttc aaacatccat tctatcttgt
     4561 gtaatttttg gcatggtgaa aaagataatc agccttataa tctttacaaa agtaagaaat
     4621 tctgtaaata agccttaatg cccttgcttt aaattaaaat ggttcttttt catgataatg
     4681 tttgcacttt gtgaatatat tttagatagt tctgtgaggt ataattaaga tgttttagag
     4741 acttatacaa ttttgtcttt ataaattctt aattgatttt accatcccag tttaactatg
     4801 cttcgtcggc atctctgcac atgtcgtgtt ttcttaccgt attgtcctac caagaacctc
     4861 ttttttgctt ggatcgaaat taaaggttta aaagcaaagt tatggatgct agagtatttc
     4921 aaagctattc agctagagct gaggggatga aaaatcccat tgccaaggaa ttgttggctt
     4981 tgatggaaga aaagcaaagc aacttgtcag tcgcggtcga tttgacgaag aaatccgaaa
     5041 tcttagaatt ggtagataaa attggaccct atgtctgtgt tatcaagaca catattgacg
     5101 ttgtcgagga tttcgaccag gatatggtag aaaaactggt ggccttaggt aaaaagcatc
     5161 gttttcttat ctttgaggat cgcaaattcg cagacattgg aaataccgtc aagctacaat
     5221 atgcatctgg tgtgtacaaa attgcttctt gggctcatat cacaaattgc catacagtgc
     5281 caggcgaggg tattatacaa ggcctcaaag aagttggttt acctttggga cgtggactct
     5341 tgcttttggc tgaaatgtct tccaaaggct ctttggctac tggttcctac acagagaaaa
     5401 ccttagaatg gtttgagaag cataccgatt tttgctttgg ctttatagct ggtcgtcgat
     5461 ttcctaacct tcaaagcgac tacataacta tgtcccctgg tatcggcttg gatgttaaag
     5521 gtgacgggct gggacagcaa tatcgtactc ctgaagaagt gattgtaaac tgcggtagcg
     5581 atatcatcat tgttggtcgt ggagtctatg gagctggtcg taatcctgtt gtcgaagcca
     5641 agagatatag agaagctggt tggaaggcat atcagcaaag actttctcag cattaaaaaa
     5701 agactaatgt aaaatttttt tggttggtta ttgaaaaagt cgatgccttg tttgcgtttg
     5761 ttttcctagg cgttttatgt cagaaggcat ttagaattag tatacaagta ctctttggta
     5821 aaattttatg tagcgactaa aatattaact attatagata aacaccttgg gaataaaaag
     5881 taatttgcta tagtaattta ttaaacatgc tcctacaaca ttaccacaat cttttctctt
     5941 ggattgacat tgaataagaa aagagtgaat ttttttagac ttgtaatgat aactatgtac
     6001 aaagccaatg aaagatgtat gtagatgaat gtaaaatacc atgtagacaa acaagataaa
     6061 acttggttat aaacattggt gttggaacag aataaattag atgtcaaaaa gtttcgtcaa
     6121 tatcacaagc ttccctgaat tcgcatctag atggtagagc cacaaacagc cggtacaagc
     6181 aacgatctcc aggaccatct gaatcatgcg cggatgacac gaactcacga cggcgatcac
     6241 agacattaac ccacagtaca gacactgcga caacgtggca attcgtcgca ataccgtctc
     6301 actgaactgg ccgataattg cagacgaacg gccctacaac aactaagaaa atggctatca
     6361 tgcggaagct ggtgagaaga acagcatcgg gacaagggaa ggaagaacaa agacaaagaa
     6421 aacaaaagaa agcaattgaa aacaaaacaa aacaattttc attccttctc ttatcattcc
     6481 ttttcttttc ttttctctca ttcaacgcac tccatcgtat ccgtattcct cttatttttt
     6541 ctctttctct atatccattt ctttctctct aggtgtgtcc tctctctctc ttcaatttct
     6601 ctactccgca ttccaacgca tccttccccc aacctcccat ttcctcctta cggcccgata
     6661 gcgatcgtct ttccctcgct atcactcgct accggcccct cctctgcacc gtaacctcct
     6721 acgtatttac catatcataa agttttttcc gacgcttatc gctgaccccc tgtcgccctc
     6781 ctattggctt ccggattatc ttcttgtcca taaggtgatc catgcttcct gaagattccc
     6841 gaaatgtgtc cactttggcg gggaatcatt ccatccactt ctttctctct cgctttcctc
     6901 attcggcgct ccccttccgc gactcattgg tcttccgctc cgtttttgct ttgccgatgt
     6961 tacttgggga gaggtgcgat aatcctttcg caaaaactcg gtttgacgcc tcccatggta
     7021 taaatagtgg gtggtggaca ggtgccttcg cttttcttta agcaagagaa ttagatctat
     7081 ggcaactacg gaacagagta atatacgttt caaagaaaca tgtaggcccc ccactcttcc
     7141 attgccaaaa aatggagtga atccgatatc cgtcggtggc aactcatatg tcgctaaccc
     7201 tccgcattgg aaaaaagccg cctccgcact tgaatgcacc cactttgatg aggtccgtag
     7261 aatggtttca caattctacc agacgaatac agttgaaata caaggaacca atttgactgt
     7321 ggcacaggtc gccgctatcg cccaaagacc ggaagttgca gtaaagcttg atgccgccgc
     7381 agcgcgtgaa agagtaaaca gatccgcagg gtgggtggca gagaacattg cctccggaag
     7441 tgatgtatac ggtgttacga ctgggtttgg cgcaacatcc cagcgtagga caaataaaac
     7501 tgtggacctt caaaccgaac ttatacgttt cttgaacgca ggggttatag gtaaagaaca
     7561 cctgccatct aactatgcga aagtagcgat gcttgtcagg acaaacacac tgatgcaagg
     7621 ctatagtggt atcaggtggg aacttcttga agcaatggca aagttgatga acgaaaatct
     7681 gatcccaaaa ctaccactta gggggacgat caccgcgagc ggagatttgg ttcctctgag
     7741 ttacatcgct ggagtgctaa ctgggagaca taatagtaaa gtaaccactc cagcaggcga
     7801 ggaaattacc agcctggagg cactgaaacg tgcaggcatt ggaggtccat atgaactgca
     7861 agccaaggag ggcttagcgc ttgtcaacgg tacggccgta ggttccgccg ttgctgccat
     7921 tgtctgttac gatgcgaacg tacttgccct tttgtctgag gttttaagtg cattgttctg
     7981 cgaggttatg ttgggtaagc cggaattcac agatccgcta acccatgagc tgaagcacca
     8041 cccaggtcag attgaggcgg ctgcacttat ggaattccta cttgatggta gcgattatat
     8101 gaaggaggcg aaaataagac acgaaaaaga cccgctgacc aaaccgaagc aagatagata
     8161 tgccctaaga acttcaccac aatggttggg gccgcaaata gaagtaataa gaagtgcaac
     8221 gcattctgtc gaacgtgaaa taaacagcgt aaacgacaat ccactaatag atgtagacag
     8281 gaacatcgcg ttgcacggag gaaattttca aggcaccccc attggtgtat ctatggataa
     8341 ccttcgtctg gccttggctg ctatagggaa actgatgttc gctcaatttt cagaattggt
     8401 atgcgattat tataataatg ggttgccgag caatttatca ggtgggccga acccttctct
     8461 ggattatgga atgaaaggtg cggagattgc gatggccgct tactgttcag agctacaata
     8521 cttggctaat ccggtgacga ctcacgttca atcagcggaa caacataacc aagatgtgaa
     8581 ctcattaggg ttgatagccg ctaggaagtc cgctgaagcg gttgagattc ttaaattgat
     8641 gtctgctacc tacatggtag cactttgcca agctgcagac cttaggcact tggaagagaa
     8701 tatgagggag gtagttaagc atgttgtatt gcaaacgtca agaaagacac tttataccgg
     8761 gaatgatggt agtttacttg agtcacgttt ctgtgaaaag gagttgagta tggtgataga
     8821 ccaccaacca gtattttcct atattgacga tcctacgaac cccagctatt cattgatgct
     8881 acaacttaaa gaggtgcttg ttgagaaagc gttggagggc gaggcagcta ctgaggaagg
     8941 gtttgccgtc ttcaaaacta taccagcctt ccaagaagag ttgggaaagc gtttaaccga
     9001 ggaagtaccg aaagctaggg cacgttttga cgctggggac tttccaatac ctaacaggat
     9061 caaagcgtgc aggacctacc ctatatacag gtttgtgcgt acggaaagtg gcacagagct
     9121 gcttagtggg gcgaagaagg tatctccggg ggaagaaatc gagaaagtac acaaagcaat
     9181 gggtgaggga aagctgggtg aggtgctgaa taagtgtctt gcctcttgga gaggtagcgc
     9241 gggaccattc accccaaggc ctgaagtcgg gagccctgcg cacttcaacc cccaatactg
     9301 gagttggttt gataatatgc gttctccctc tgccacgtca ggacgtggtt attggggatt
     9361 gggatcctaa ctcgagagct tttgattaag ccttctagtc caaaaaacac gtttttttgt
     9421 catttatttc attttcttag aatagtttag tttattcatt ttatagtcac gaatgtttta
     9481 tgattctata tagggttgca aacaagcatt tttcatttta tgttaaaaca atttcaggtt
     9541 taccttttat tctgcttgtg gtgacgcgtg tatccgcccg ctcttttggt cacccatgta
     9601 t
//
