# Supplementary material for: POMBOX: A Fission Yeast Cloning Toolkit for Molecular and Synthetic Biology
Source: ACS Synth Biol. 2023 Nov 22;13(2):558–67. doi: 10.1021/acssynbio.3c00529 (PMC10877588; doi:10.1021/acssynbio.3c00529)
Supplement: Supplementary file 1 — sb3c00529_si_001.zip [file sb3c00529_si_001.zip › TableS4/pTP0208_P234_pADH1_AaAMS1_Teno1.gb]

LOCUS       pTP0206_P234_pAD        8957 bp DNA     circular SYN 28-AUG-2023
DEFINITION  synthetic circular DNA
ACCESSION   .
VERSION     .
KEYWORDS    .
SOURCE      synthetic DNA construct
  ORGANISM  synthetic DNA construct
REFERENCE   1  (bases 1 to 8957)
  AUTHORS   IOCB Prague
  TITLE     Direct Submission
  JOURNAL   Exported Aug 28, 2023 from SnapGene 7.0.1
            https://www.snapgene.com
FEATURES             Location/Qualifiers
     source          1..8957
                     /mol_type="other DNA"
                     /organism="synthetic DNA construct"
     protein_bind    1..4
                     /label=BsaI
     protein_bind    complement(join(5..8,10..15))
                     /label=BsmBI
     misc_feature    16..158
                     /label=ConE
     protein_bind    174..177
                     /label=BsaI
     promoter        182..558
                     /label=AgTEF Promoter
     CDS             561..1370
                     /label=KanR
     terminator      1371..1572
                     /label=AgTEF Terminator
     misc_feature    1576..1577
                     /label=P8_Ura4
     misc_feature    1578..2061
                     /label=P7_Ura4
     protein_bind    2063..2066
                     /label=BsaI
     terminator      complement(2075..2171)
                     /label=AmpR Terminator
     CDS             complement(2172..3029)
                     /label=AmpR
     promoter        complement(3030..3160)
                     /label=AmpR Promoter
     rep_origin      complement(3161..3924)
                     /direction=LEFT
                     /label=ColE1
     misc_feature    3937..6132
                     /label=P8_Ura4
     CDS             4902..5696
                     /codon_start=1
                     /label=Ura4
                     /translation="MDARVFQSYSARAEGMKNPIAKELLALMEEKQSNLSVAVDLTKKS
                     EILELVDKIGPYVCVIKTHIDVVEDFDQDMVEKLVALGKKHRFLIFEDRKFADIGNTVK
                     LQYASGVYKIASWAHITNCHTVPGEGIIQGLKEVGLPLGRGLLLLAEMSSKGSLATGSY
                     TEKTLEWFEKHTDFCFGFIAGRRFPNLQSDYITMSPGIGLDVKGDGLGQQYRTPEEVIV
                     NCGSDIIIVGRGVYGAGRNPVVEAKRYREAGWKAYQQRLSQH"
     protein_bind    6133..6136
                     /label=BsaI
     misc_feature    6152..6294
                     /label=ConS
     protein_bind    join(6295..6300,6302..6305)
                     /label=BsmBI
     misc_feature    6302..6326
                     /label=ConS scar
     misc_feature    6331..7077
                     /label=pADH1
     CDS             7079..8719
                     /codon_start=1
                     /label=AMS1
                     /translation="MSLTEEKPIRPIANFPPSIWGDQFLIYEKQVEQGVEQIVNDLKKE
                     VRQLLKEALDIPMKHANLLKLIDEIQRLGIPYHFEREIDHALQCIYETYGDNWNGDRSS
                     LWFRLMRKQGYYVTCDVFNNYKDKNGAFKQSLANDVEGLLELYEATSMRVPGEIILEDA
                     LGFTRSRLSIMTKDAFSTNPALFTEIQRALKQPLWKRLPRIEAAQYIPFYQQQDSHNKT
                     LLKLAKLEFNLLQSLHKEELSHVCKWWKAFDIKKNAPCLRDRIVECYFWGLGSGYEPQY
                     SRARVFFTKAVAVITLIDDTYDAYGTYEELKIFTEAVERWSITCLDTLPEYMKPIYKLF
                     MDTYTEMEEFLAKEGRTDLFNCGKEFVKEFVRNLMVEAKWANEGHIPTTEEHDPVVIIT
                     GGANLLTTTCYLGMSDIFTKESVEWAVSAPPLFRYSGILGRRLNDLMTHKAEQERKHSS
                     SSLESYMKEYNVNEEYAQTLIYKEVEDVWKDINREYLTTKNIPRPLLMAVIYLCQFLEV
                     QYAGKDNFTRMGDEYKHLIKSLLVYPMSI"
     protein_bind    8720..8723
                     /label=BsaI
     terminator      8733..8957
                     /label=ScENO1 Terminator
ORIGIN
        1 gctgagcatg agacggaaat ctgctcgtca gtggtgctca cactgacgaa tcatgtacag
       61 atcataccga tgactgcctg gcgactcaca actaagcaag acagccggaa ccagcgccgg
      121 cgaacaccac tgcatatatg gcatatcaca acagtccaac tagtgcactg cagtacagtt
      181 tagcttgcct cgtccccgcc gggtcacccg gccagcgaca tggaggccca gaataccctc
      241 cttgacagtc ttgacgtgcg cagctcaggg gcatgatgtg actgtcgccc gtacatttag
      301 cccatacatc cccatgtata atcatttgca tccatacatt ttgatggccg cacggcgcga
      361 agcaaaaatt acggctcctc gctccagacc tgcgagcagg gaaacgctcc cctcacagac
      421 gcgttgaatt gtccccacgc cgcgcccctg tagagaaata taaaaggtta ggatttgcca
      481 ctgaggttct tctttcatat acttcctttt aaaatcttgc taggatacag ttctcacatc
      541 acatccgaac ataaacaaaa atgggtaagg aaaagactca cgtttcgagg ccgcgattaa
      601 attccaacat ggatgctgat ttatatgggt ataaatgggc tcgcgataat gtcgggcaat
      661 caggtgcgac aatctatcga ttgtatggga agcccgatgc gccagagttg tttctgaaac
      721 atggcaaagg tagcgttgcc aatgatgtta cagatgagat ggtcagacta aactggctga
      781 cggaatttat gcctcttccg accatcaagc attttatccg tactcctgat gatgcatggt
      841 tactcaccac tgcgatcccc ggcaaaacag cattccaggt attagaagaa tatcctgatt
      901 caggtgaaaa tattgttgat gcgctggcag tgttcctgcg ccggttgcat tcgattcctg
      961 tttgtaattg tccttttaac agcgatcgcg tatttcgtct ggctcaggcg caatcacgaa
     1021 tgaataacgg tttggttgat gcgagtgatt ttgatgacga gcgtaatggc tggcctgttg
     1081 aacaagtctg gaaagaaatg cataagcttt tgccattctc accggattca gtcgtcactc
     1141 atggtgattt ctcacttgat aaccttattt ttgacgaggg gaaattaata ggttgtattg
     1201 atgttggacg agtcggaatc gcagaccgat accaggatct tgccatccta tggaactgcc
     1261 tcggtgagtt ttctccttca ttacagaaac ggctttttca aaaatatggt attgataatc
     1321 ctgatatgaa taaattgcag tttcatttga tgctcgatga gtttttctaa agtaactgac
     1381 aataaaaaga ttcttgtttt caagaacttg tcatttgtat agttttttta tattgtagtt
     1441 gttctatttt aatcaaatgt tagcgtgatt tatatttttt ttcgcctcga catcatctgc
     1501 ccagatgcga agttaagtgc gcagaaagta atatcatgcg tcaatcgtat gtgaatgctg
     1561 gtcgctatac tggagtttat tattcaaaac tagtatactt tttctcggag tataatacac
     1621 aatatcggtg caaataggtt ttaaaattgc tccaatcaca tgttcttaag aaaaaaacgt
     1681 caaaagaaat ctaagtattc ccaaaataat tcctcctgac atgagaagaa taaaaaacac
     1741 taagatgcat tgtcagtatg aaacacaagc caaagttgct aacaatagga tcaattctta
     1801 cttactggca atgttacgag gaatcttggt aggaggatgt ttggcaacat aacgttcttt
     1861 tgaatttgtt tttacacgac gagtaatgtt cttctgaaac tgtgtgtttg cacgacgctg
     1921 agagggagtt tgaaccgtct aaaagacata gttaggatcc atgatgcaca gatttctaaa
     1981 gataaaacta cttacaggca tgttggttta ttaaaaaaga aaaacaggaa tgataagagg
     2041 gaaagaatac gtgtacagag caccgagcgg ccgcgattat caaaaaggat cttcacctag
     2101 atccttttaa attaaaaatg aagttttaaa tcaatctaaa gtatatatga gtaaacttgg
     2161 tctgacagtt accaatgctt aatcagtgag gcacctatct cagcgatctg tctatttcgt
     2221 tcatccatag ttgcctgact ccccgtcgtg tagataacta cgatacggga gggcttacca
     2281 tctggcccca gtgctgcaat gataccgcgg gacccacgct caccggctcc agatttatca
     2341 gcaataaacc agccagccgg aagggccgag cgcagaagtg gtcctgcaac tttatccgcc
     2401 tccatccagt ctattaattg ttgccgggaa gctagagtaa gtagttcgcc agttaatagt
     2461 ttgcgcaacg ttgttgccat tgctacaggc atcgtggtgt cacgctcgtc gtttggtatg
     2521 gcttcattca gctccggttc ccaacgatca aggcgagtta catgatcccc catgttgtgc
     2581 aaaaaagcgg ttagctcctt cggtcctccg atcgttgtca gaagtaagtt ggccgcagtg
     2641 ttatcactca tggttatggc agcactgcat aattctctta ctgtcatgcc atccgtaaga
     2701 tgcttttctg tgactggtga gtactcaacc aagtcattct gagaatagtg tatgcggcga
     2761 ccgagttgct cttgcccggc gtcaatacgg gataataccg cgccacatag cagaacttta
     2821 aaagtgctca tcattggaaa acgttcttcg gggcgaaaac tctcaaggat cttaccgctg
     2881 ttgagatcca gttcgatgta acccactcgt gcacccaact gatcttcagc atcttttact
     2941 ttcaccagcg tttctgggtg agcaaaaaca ggaaggcaaa atgccgcaaa aaagggaata
     3001 agggcgacac ggaaatgttg aatactcata ctcttccttt ttcaatatta ttgaagcatt
     3061 tatcagggtt attgtctcat gagcggatac atatttgaat gtatttagaa aaataaacaa
     3121 ataggggttc cgcgcacatt tccccgaaaa gtgccacctg tcatgaccaa aatcccttaa
     3181 cgtgagtttt cgttccactg agcgtcagac cccgtagaaa agatcaaagg atcttcttga
     3241 gatccttttt ttctgcgcgt aatctgctgc ttgcaaacaa aaaaaccacc gctaccagcg
     3301 gtggtttgtt tgccggatca agagctacca actctttttc cgaaggtaac tggcttcagc
     3361 agagcgcaga taccaaatac tgttcttcta gtgtagccgt agttaggcca ccacttcaag
     3421 aactctgtag caccgcctac atacctcgct ctgctaatcc tgttaccagt ggctgctgcc
     3481 agtggcgata agtcgtgtct taccgggttg gactcaagac gatagttacc ggataaggcg
     3541 cagcggtcgg gctgaacggg gggttcgtgc acacagccca gcttggagcg aacgacctac
     3601 accgaactga gatacctaca gcgtgagcta tgagaaagcg ccacgcttcc cgaagggaga
     3661 aaggcggaca ggtatccggt aagcggcagg gtcggaacag gagagcgcac gagggagctt
     3721 ccagggggaa acgcctggta tctttatagt cctgtcgggt ttcgccacct ctgacttgag
     3781 cgtcgatttt tgtgatgctc gtcagggggg cggagcctat ggaaaaacgc cagcaacgcg
     3841 gcctttttac ggttcctggc cttttgctgg ccttttgctc acatgttctt tcctgcgtta
     3901 tcccctgatt ctgtggataa ccgtgcggcc gccaatatgc ttacataatg agtgagtgtc
     3961 attattgagg aatgccatgt cagatttgac acaactcaga acttattaac tttttatgat
     4021 tggaactttt gttttgccca aggaattttt aatggaagaa gttgttttat aaatgatatt
     4081 gaatttatat ccactctttt tagcgcattt gcatctctac tttaggttct tctttgacta
     4141 gattctagga tgcgtattgg atatactggt ctttgaatca ttgtcgaaaa aaaaattcat
     4201 ggttgtaccc atgagcaaac tgcttttgtg gttatccatg tgcttctttt gttcagcatc
     4261 tatcttctta atcgcatgga agatttgatt taaaccaaaa gaaatattgt taaactttga
     4321 cagaagcttt aaattttgat tccatacatt aaatggataa aactcctgaa gcttagctac
     4381 aaatcccact ggctatatgt atgcatttgt gttaaaaaag tttgtataga ttatttaatc
     4441 tactcagcat tctttctcta aataggaatt tgttacttaa tggagaaaaa aatgtttcga
     4501 tttacctagt gtatttgttt gtatactcac gtttaatttc aaacatccat tctatcttgt
     4561 gtaatttttg gcatggtgaa aaagataatc agccttataa tctttacaaa agtaagaaat
     4621 tctgtaaata agccttaatg cccttgcttt aaattaaaat ggttcttttt catgataatg
     4681 tttgcacttt gtgaatatat tttagatagt tctgtgaggt ataattaaga tgttttagag
     4741 acttatacaa ttttgtcttt ataaattctt aattgatttt accatcccag tttaactatg
     4801 cttcgtcggc atctctgcac atgtcgtgtt ttcttaccgt attgtcctac caagaacctc
     4861 ttttttgctt ggatcgaaat taaaggttta aaagcaaagt tatggatgct agagtatttc
     4921 aaagctattc agctagagct gaggggatga aaaatcccat tgccaaggaa ttgttggctt
     4981 tgatggaaga aaagcaaagc aacttgtcag tcgcggtcga tttgacgaag aaatccgaaa
     5041 tcttagaatt ggtagataaa attggaccct atgtctgtgt tatcaagaca catattgacg
     5101 ttgtcgagga tttcgaccag gatatggtag aaaaactggt ggccttaggt aaaaagcatc
     5161 gttttcttat ctttgaggat cgcaaattcg cagacattgg aaataccgtc aagctacaat
     5221 atgcatctgg tgtgtacaaa attgcttctt gggctcatat cacaaattgc catacagtgc
     5281 caggcgaggg tattatacaa ggcctcaaag aagttggttt acctttggga cgtggactct
     5341 tgcttttggc tgaaatgtct tccaaaggct ctttggctac tggttcctac acagagaaaa
     5401 ccttagaatg gtttgagaag cataccgatt tttgctttgg ctttatagct ggtcgtcgat
     5461 ttcctaacct tcaaagcgac tacataacta tgtcccctgg tatcggcttg gatgttaaag
     5521 gtgacgggct gggacagcaa tatcgtactc ctgaagaagt gattgtaaac tgcggtagcg
     5581 atatcatcat tgttggtcgt ggagtctatg gagctggtcg taatcctgtt gtcgaagcca
     5641 agagatatag agaagctggt tggaaggcat atcagcaaag actttctcag cattaaaaaa
     5701 agactaatgt aaaatttttt tggttggtta ttgaaaaagt cgatgccttg tttgcgtttg
     5761 ttttcctagg cgttttatgt cagaaggcat ttagaattag tatacaagta ctctttggta
     5821 aaattttatg tagcgactaa aatattaact attatagata aacaccttgg gaataaaaag
     5881 taatttgcta tagtaattta ttaaacatgc tcctacaaca ttaccacaat cttttctctt
     5941 ggattgacat tgaataagaa aagagtgaat ttttttagac ttgtaatgat aactatgtac
     6001 aaagccaatg aaagatgtat gtagatgaat gtaaaatacc atgtagacaa acaagataaa
     6061 acttggttat aaacattggt gttggaacag aataaattag atgtcaaaaa gtttcgtcaa
     6121 tatcacaagc ttccctgaat tcgcatctag atggtagagc cacaaacagc cggtacaagc
     6181 aacgatctcc aggaccatct gaatcatgcg cggatgacac gaactcacga cggcgatcac
     6241 agacattaac ccacagtaca gacactgcga caacgtggca attcgtcgca ataccgtctc
     6301 actgaactgg ccgataattg cagacgaacg gccctacaac aactaagaaa atggctatca
     6361 tgcggaagct ggtgagaaga acagcatcgg gacaagggaa ggaagaacaa agacaaagaa
     6421 aacaaaagaa agcaattgaa aacaaaacaa aacaattttc attccttctc ttatcattcc
     6481 ttttcttttc ttttctctca ttcaacgcac tccatcgtat ccgtattcct cttatttttt
     6541 ctctttctct atatccattt ctttctctct aggtgtgtcc tctctctctc ttcaatttct
     6601 ctactccgca ttccaacgca tccttccccc aacctcccat ttcctcctta cggcccgata
     6661 gcgatcgtct ttccctcgct atcactcgct accggcccct cctctgcacc gtaacctcct
     6721 acgtatttac catatcataa agttttttcc gacgcttatc gctgaccccc tgtcgccctc
     6781 ctattggctt ccggattatc ttcttgtcca taaggtgatc catgcttcct gaagattccc
     6841 gaaatgtgtc cactttggcg gggaatcatt ccatccactt ctttctctct cgctttcctc
     6901 attcggcgct ccccttccgc gactcattgg tcttccgctc cgtttttgct ttgccgatgt
     6961 tacttgggga gaggtgcgat aatcctttcg caaaaactcg gtttgacgcc tcccatggta
     7021 taaatagtgg gtggtggaca ggtgccttcg cttttcttta agcaagagaa ttagatctat
     7081 gtctcttacc gaagaaaagc ctattcgtcc tattgctaat ttccctcctt ctatttgggg
     7141 tgaccaattt cttatctacg agaagcaagt tgaacaaggc gttgaacaaa ttgtcaacga
     7201 tcttaagaaa gaggtccgcc aattacttaa agaggctctt gatattccta tgaagcacgc
     7261 taatcttttg aagcttattg acgagattca gcgtcttggt attccttacc attttgagcg
     7321 tgaaattgat catgcccttc aatgcatcta cgaaacttat ggtgataact ggaatggtga
     7381 ccgttcttct ttatggtttc gtcttatgcg taagcaaggt tactacgtta cctgtgatgt
     7441 tttcaacaac tacaaggata agaacggcgc tttcaaacaa tctcttgcta atgatgttga
     7501 gggccttctt gaactttatg aagctacttc tatgcgtgtt cctggcgaaa ttattcttga
     7561 agatgctctt ggttttaccc gctctcgttt atctattatg accaaggatg ctttctctac
     7621 caatcctgct ctttttaccg aaattcaacg tgctcttaaa cagcctcttt ggaaacgttt
     7681 acctcgtatt gaagctgctc agtacattcc attttaccaa caacaagact cccataacaa
     7741 gacccttttg aaacttgcta agcttgagtt caaccttctt cagtctcttc acaaagaaga
     7801 attgtctcac gtctgtaaat ggtggaaggc tttcgatatt aagaagaatg ctccttgttt
     7861 gcgtgatcgt attgtcgaat gttacttttg gggtcttgga tctggttatg aacctcaata
     7921 ttctcgtgct cgtgttttct ttacaaaggc tgttgctgtc attaccctta ttgatgatac
     7981 ttacgatgct tacggtactt acgaggaact taagattttt actgaagctg ttgagcgctg
     8041 gtctattact tgtttagata ctcttcctga gtacatgaag cccatctaca agctttttat
     8101 ggatacctac accgagatgg aagagtttct tgctaaagaa ggtcgtaccg atttgtttaa
     8161 ctgcggtaaa gaattcgtca aagagttcgt tcgtaacctt atggttgaag ctaaatgggc
     8221 taacgaaggt catattccta ctactgaaga acatgaccct gtcgtcatta ttactggtgg
     8281 tgctaatctt cttactacta cttgctatct tggcatgtct gacattttca ccaaagaatc
     8341 tgttgagtgg gctgtttctg ctcctccttt atttcgttat tctggtattt taggccgtcg
     8401 ccttaatgat ttgatgactc ataaggctga acaagagcgt aaacactctt catcttctct
     8461 agagtcttac atgaaggagt acaacgttaa cgaagaatac gctcaaaccc ttatctacaa
     8521 agaggttgag gacgtttgga aggatattaa ccgtgaatac cttaccacca agaatattcc
     8581 tcgtccttta cttatggctg tcatctacct ttgccaattc cttgaagttc aatatgctgg
     8641 taaggataac tttacccgta tgggtgatga gtataagcac cttattaagt cccttttggt
     8701 ctaccccatg tccatctaaa tcctaactcg agagcttttg attaagcctt ctagtccaaa
     8761 aaacacgttt ttttgtcatt tatttcattt tcttagaata gtttagttta ttcattttat
     8821 agtcacgaat gttttatgat tctatatagg gttgcaaaca agcatttttc attttatgtt
     8881 aaaacaattt caggtttacc ttttattctg cttgtggtga cgcgtgtatc cgcccgctct
     8941 tttggtcacc catgtat
//
